Addgene plasmid #50917: pHAGE TRE dCas9-KRAB
Purpose: Tet-regulatable dCas9-KRAB 2nd generation lentiviral expression vector
Depositing lab: Rene Maehr & Scot Wolfe. Depositing organization: University of Massachusetts, Worcester. Publication: Cas9 effector-mediated regulation of transcription and differentiation in human pluripotent stem cells. Kearns NA, Genga RM, Enuameh MS, Garber M, Wolfe SA, Maehr R. Development. 2014 Jan;141(1):219-23. doi: 10.1242/dev.103341. PubMed 24346702.
Backbone
  Vector backbone: pHAGE
  Total vector size (bp): 14649
  Vector type: Mammalian Expression, Lentiviral, CRISPR
  Selectable markers: Neomycin (select with G418)
Growth in bacteria
  Bacterial resistance: Ampicillin, 100 μg/mL
  Growth temperature: 37°C
  Growth strain: NEB Stable
  Copy number: High Copy
Gene/Insert
  Gene/Insert name: dCas9
  Species: S. pyogenes
  Insert size (bp): 4460
  Mutation: D10A, H840A (catalytically inactive)
  Promoter: TRE
  Tag / fusion protein: 3xHA (C terminal on insert); KRAB (C terminal on insert)
  Cloning method: Gateway Cloning
  Sequencing primers: 5′ AGAGCTCGTTTAGTGAACCG
Terms and licenses: Academic/Nonprofit Terms; Industry Terms: Not Available to Industry
Depositor comments: Please note that there are several mismatches (minor deletions and insertions) between depositor's reference sequence and Addgene's quality control sequence. The mismatches are in cloning junctions/non-coding regions and should not affect plasmid function.
How to cite: pHAGE TRE dCas9-KRAB was a gift from Rene Maehr & Scot Wolfe (Addgene plasmid # 50917 ; http://n2t.net/addgene:50917 ; RRID:Addgene_50917)
