[The description below was written by a language model from this plasmid's Addgene catalogue record and pLannotate feature annotations shown in this document.]
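Description:
pHAGE TRE dCas9-KRAB is a second-generation, self-inactivating HIV-1 lentiviral transfer vector of about 14.6 kb, built on the pHAGE backbone for doxycycline-regulated CRISPR interference in mammalian cells. It is propagated in E. coli through a high-copy ColE1/pUC origin with ampicillin resistance. The lentiviral portion comprises a truncated 5' LTR, the Ψ packaging signal with a gag fragment, the RRE for Rev-dependent nuclear export, the cPPT/CTS, a WPRE that enhances transcript expression, and a ΔU3 3' LTR that inactivates LTR promoter activity after integration.

Two expression units sit between the LTRs, making this an all-in-one inducible system. The first is a tetracycline response element with seven tetO copies joined to a minimal CMV promoter. It drives Streptococcus pyogenes Cas9 carrying the D10A and H840A mutations, which abolish nuclease activity. This dCas9 is fused at its C terminus to a 3xHA epitope tag and a KRAB repressor domain; the automated annotation labels the KRAB segment as a ZNF720 fragment, presumably by homology among KRAB zinc-finger proteins. attB1 and attB2 sites flank the insert, consistent with its Gateway cloning. Downstream, a human UbC promoter constitutively expresses an rtTA3-type reverse tetracycline transactivator, followed by an EMCV IRES and the neomycin resistance gene. Transduced cells can therefore be selected with G418, and they switch on dCas9-KRAB only when doxycycline is present.

No guide RNA cassette is annotated, so guides must be supplied separately. The vector was used for targeted transcriptional repression in human pluripotent stem cells. The two sequencing records differ only by small insertions and deletions, which the depositor attributes to junctions and non-coding regions.
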