Features (pLannotate 1.2.2; 36 found; start..end, strand, type, name):
    126..161     +  promoter       PGK promoter (fragment): mouse phosphoglycerate kinase 1 promoter
    179..1390    +  promoter       UbC promoter: human ubiquitin C promoter
   1449..2146    +  CDS            rtTA3 (fragment): reverse tetracycline transactivator 3 activates expression from Tet-responsive promoters in the presence of doxycycline
   2076..2186    +  CDS            VP48: 3 tandem repeats of the minimal activation domain of herpes simplex virus VP16 (Cheng et al., 2013)
   2359..2821    +  misc_feature   IRES: internal ribosome entry site (IRES) of the encephalomyocarditis virus (EMCV)
   2837..3631    +  CDS            NeoR/KanR: aminoglycoside phosphotransferase from Tn5; aph(3')-II (or nptII); confers resistance to neomycin, kanamycin, and G418 (Geneticin®)
   3659..3742    +  CDS            large T antigen (fragment): large T antigen from SV40 (simian virus 40)
   3776..3796    +  misc_feature   MCS (fragment): pBluescript multiple cloning site
   3808..4396    +  misc_feature   WPRE: woodchuck hepatitis virus posttranscriptional regulatory element
   4404..4469    +  CDS            nef (fragment): NEF_HV1Z2 - Experimental evidence at protein level: Swiss-Prot protein existence level 1. Extracellular Nef protein targets CD4(+) T-lymphocytes for apoptosis by interacting with CXCR4 surface receptors. From Human immunodeficiency virus type 1 group M subtype D (isolate Z2/CDC-Z34) (HIV-1).
   4471..4704    +  LTR            3' LTR (ΔU3): self-inactivating 3' long terminal repeat (LTR) from HIV-1
   4909..5013    +  promoter       AmpR promoter: bla
   5014..5874    +  CDS            AmpR: β-lactamase; bla; confers resistance to ampicillin, carbenicillin, and related antibiotics
   6045..6633    +  rep_origin     ori: high-copy-number ColE1/pMB1/pBR322/pUC origin of replication
   6816..6870    +  CDS            lacI (fragment): lac repressor; lacI; The lac repressor binds to the lac operator to inhibit transcription in E. coli. This inhibition can be relieved by adding lactose or isopropyl-β-D-thiogalactopyranoside (IPTG).
   6876..6969    +  rep_origin     SV40 ori (fragment): SV40 origin of replication
   6994..7031    +  CDS            lacI (fragment): lac repressor; lacI; The lac repressor binds to the lac operator to inhibit transcription in E. coli. This inhibition can be relieved by adding lactose or isopropyl-β-D-thiogalactopyranoside (IPTG).
   7044..7065    +  protein_bind   CAP binding site: CAP binding activates transcription in the presence of cAMP. E. coli catabolite activator protein
   7080..7110    +  promoter       lac promoter: promoter for the E. coli lac operon
   7114..7136    +  protein_bind   lac operator (fragment): The lac repressor binds to the lac operator to inhibit transcription in E. coli. This inhibition can be relieved by adding lactose or isopropyl-β-D-thiogalactopyranoside (IPTG). lac repressor encoded by lacI
   7168..7251    +  polyA_signal   SV40 poly(A) signal (fragment): SV40 polyadenylation signal
   7418..7747    +  CDS            nef (fragment): NEF_HV1BR - Experimental evidence at protein level: Swiss-Prot protein existence level 1. Extracellular Nef protein targets CD4(+) T-lymphocytes for apoptosis by interacting with CXCR4 surface receptors (PubMed:14990729). From Human immunodeficiency virus type 1 group M subtype B (isolate BRU/LAI) (HIV-1).
   7795..8052    +  LTR            5' LTR (truncated): truncated 5' long terminal repeat (LTR) from HIV-1
   8099..8224    +  misc_feature   HIV-1 Ψ: packaging signal of human immunodeficiency virus type 1
   8208..8546    +  CDS            HIV-1 gag (fragment): gag protein from human immunodeficiency virus 1; gag
   8721..8954    +  misc_feature   RRE: The Rev response element (RRE) of HIV-1 allows for Rev-dependent mRNA export from the nucleus to the cytoplasm.
   9331..9431    +  CDS            Rev (fragment): human immunodeficiency virus 1 (HIV-1) Rev protein; rev; enhances nuclear export of unspliced and incompletely spliced viral mRNAs
   9476..9593    +  misc_feature   cPPT/CTS: central polypurine tract and central termination sequence of HIV-1
   9648..9918    +  protein_bind   tetracycline response element: contains seven copies of the tetracycline operator tetO tetracycline repressor TetR
   9929..9946    +  misc_feature   MCS (fragment): pUC18/19 multiple cloning site
   9951..9989    +  promoter       minimal CMV promoter: human cytomegalovirus (CMV) immediate early promoter
  10119..10143   +  protein_bind   attB1: mutant version of attB; recombination site for the Gateway® BP reaction BP Clonase™
  10153..14256   +  CDS            Cas9: Cas9 (Csn1) endonuclease from the Streptococcus pyogenes Type II CRISPR/Cas system generates RNA-guided double strand breaks in DNA
  14290..14379   +  CDS            3xHA: three tandem HA epitope tags
  14422..14610   +  CDS            ZNF720 (fragment): ZN720_HUMAN - Experimental evidence at protein level: Swiss-Prot protein existence level 1. From Homo sapiens (Human).
  14651..14      -  protein_bind   attB2 (across the origin): mutant version of attB; recombination site for the Gateway® BP reaction BP Clonase™
>Addgene plasmid #50917 | pHAGE TRE dCas9-KRAB | addgene full sequence | sequence record 438564 | Addgene Long Read Sequencing Result
TTGTACAAAGTGGTTGATATCCAGCACAGTGGCGGCCGCTCGAGTCTAGAGGGCCCGCGGTTCGAATACC
CATACGACGTCCCAGACTACGCTTAGTAATGATTAATTAAACTAGAAATTCTACCGGGTAGGGGAGGCGC
TTTTCCCAAGGCAGTCTGGAGTAACCCACCCAAGATCTGGCCTCCGCGCCGGGTTTTGGCGCCTCCCGCG
GGCGCCCCCCTCCTCACGGCGAGCGCTGCCACGTCAGACGAAGGGCGCAGCGAGCGTCCTGATCCTTCCG
CCCGGACGCTCAGGACAGCGGCCCGCTGCTCATAAGACTCGGCCTTAGAACCCCAGTATCAGCAGAAGGA
CATTTTAGGACGGGACTTGGGTGACTCTAGGGCACTGGTTTTCTTTCCAGAGAGCGGAACAGGCGAGGAA
AAGTAGTCCCTTCTCGGCGATTCTGCGGAGGGATCTCCGTGGGGCGGTGAACGCCGATGATTATATAAGG
ACGCGCCGGGTGTGGCACAGCTAGTTCCGTCGCAGCCGGGATTTGGGTCGCGGTTCTTGTTTGTGGATCG
CTGTGATCGTCACTTGGTGAGTAGCGGGCTGCTGGGCTGGCCGGGGCTTTCGTGGCCGCCGGGCCGCTCG
GTGGGACGGAAGCGTGTGGAGAGACCGCCAAGGGCTGTAGTCTGGGTCCGCGAGCAAGGTTGCCCTGAAC
TGGGGGTTGGGGGGAGCGCAGCAAAATGGCGGCTGTTCCCGAGTCTTGAATGGAAGACGCTTGTGAGGCG
GGCTGTGAGGTCGTTGAAACAAGGTGGGGGGCATGGTGGGCGGCAAGAACCCAAGGTCTTGAGGCCTTCG
CTAATGCGGGAAAGCTCTTATTCGGGTGAGATGGGCTGGGGCACCATCTGGGGACCCTGACGTGAAGTTT
GTCACTGACTGGAGAACTCGGTTTGTCGTCTGTTGCGGGGGCGGCAGTTATGGCGGTGCCGTTGGGCAGT
GCACCCGTACCTTTGGGAGCGCGCGCCCTCGTCGTGTCGTGACGTCACCCGTTCTGTTGGCTTATAATGC
AGGGTGGGGCCACCTGCCGGTAGGTGTGCGGTAGGCTTTTCTCCGTCGCAGGACGCAGGGTTCGGGCCTA
GGGTAGGCTCTCCTGAATCGACAGGCGCCGGACCTCTGGTGAGGGGAGGGATAAGTGAGGCGTCAGTTTC
TTTGGTCGGTTTTATGTACCTATCTTCTTAAGTAGCTGAAGCTCCGGTTTTGAACTATGCGCTCGGGGTT
GGCGAGTGTGTTTTGTGAAGTTTTTTAGGCACCTTTTGAAATGTAATCATTTGGGTCAATATGTAATTTT
CAGTGTTAGACTAGTAAATTGTCCGCTAAATTCTGGCCGTTTTTGGCTTTTTTGTTAGACGAAGCTTGGT
ACCGAGCTCGGATCTCCACCCCGTACCGGTCCTGCAGTCGAATTCACCATGTCTAGACTGGACAAGAGCA
AAGTCATAAACGGAGCTCTGGAATTACTCAATGGTGTCGGTATCGAAGGCCTGACGACAAGGAAACTCGC
TCAAAAGCTGGGAGTTGAGCAGCCTACCCTGTACTGGCACGTGAAGAACAAGCGGGCCCTGCTCGATGCC
CTGCCAATCGAGATGCTGGACAGGCATCATACCCACTTCTGCCCCCTGGAAGGCGAGTCATGGCAAGACT
TTCTGCGGAACAACGCCAAGTCATACCGCTGTGCTCTCCTCTCACATCGCGACGGGGCTAAAGTGCATCT
CGGCACCCGCCCAACAGAGAAACAGTACGAAACCCTGGAAAATCAGCTCGCGTTCCTGTGTCAGCAAGGC
TTCTCCCTGGAGAACGCACTGTACGCTCTGTCCGCCGTGGGCCACTTTACACTGGGCTGCGTATTGGAGG
AACAGGAGCATCAAGTAGCAAAAGAGGAAAGAGAGACACCTACCACCGATTCTATGCCCCCACTTCTGAG
ACAAGCAATTGAGCTGTTCGACCGGCAGGGAGCCGAACCTGCCTTCCTTTTCGGCCTGGAACTAATCATA
TGTGGCCTGGAGAAACAGCTAAAGTGCGAAAGCGGCGGGCCGACCGACGCCCTTGACGATTTTGACTTAG
ACATGCTCCCAGCCGATGCCCTTGACGACTTTGACCTTGATATGCTGCCTGCTGACGCTCTTGACGATTT
TGACCTTGACATGCTCCCCGGGTAACTAAGTAAGGATCCGCGGCCGCACTAGAGGAATTCCGCCCCTCTC
CCCCCCCCCCCTCTCCCTCCCCCCCCCCTAACGTTACTGGCCGAAGCCGCTTGGAATAAGGCCGGTGTGC
GTTTGTCTATATGTTATTTTCCACCATATTGCCGTCTTTTGGCAATGTGAGGGCCCGGAAACCTGGCCCT
GTCTTCTTGACGAGCATTCCTAGGGGTCTTTCCCCTCTCGCCAAAGGAATGCAAGGTCTGTTGAATGTCG
TGAAGGAAGCAGTTCCTCTGGAAGCTTCTTGAAGACAAACAACGTCTGTAGCGACCCTTTGCAGGCAGCG
GAACCCCCCACCTGGCGACAGGTGCCTCTGCGGCCAAAAGCCACGTGTATAAGATACACCTGCAAAGGCG
GCACAACCCCAGTGCCACGTTGTGAGTTGGATAGTTGTGGAAAGAGTCAAATGGCTCTCCTCAAGCGTAT
TCAACAAGGGGCTGAAGGATGCCCAGAAGGTACCCCATTGTATGGGATCTGATCTGGGGCCTCGGTGCAC
ATGCTTTACATGTGTTTAGTCGAGGTTAAAAAAACGTCTAGGCCCCCCGAACCACGGGGACGTGGTTTTC
CTTTGAAAAACACGATGATAAGCTTACCGGTCCACCATGATTGAACAAGATGGATTGCACGCAGGTTCTC
CGGCCGCTTGGGTGGAGAGGCTATTCGGCTATGACTGGGCACAACAGACAATCGGCTGCTCTGATGCCGC
CGTGTTCCGGCTGTCAGCGCAGGGGCGCCCGGTTCTTTTTGTCAAGACCGACCTGTCCGGTGCCCTGAAT
GAACTGCAAGACGAGGCAGCGCGGCTATCGTGGCTGGCCACGACGGGCGTTCCTTGCGCAGCTGTGCTCG
ACGTTGTCACTGAAGCGGGAAGGGACTGGCTGCTATTGGGCGAAGTGCCGGGGCAGGATCTCCTGTCATC
TCACCTTGCTCCTGCCGAGAAAGTATCCATCATGGCTGATGCAATGCGGCGGCTGCATACGCTTGATCCG
GCTACCTGCCCATTCGACCACCAAGCGAAACATCGCATCGAGCGAGCACGTACTCGGATGGAAGCCGGTC
TTGTCGATCAGGATGATCTGGACGAAGAGCATCAGGGGCTCGCGCCAGCCGAACTGTTCGCCAGGCTCAA
GGCGAGCATGCCCGACGGCGAGGATCTCGTCGTGACCCATGGCGATGCCTGCTTGCCGAATATCATGGTG
GAAAATGGCCGCTTTTCTGGATTCATCGACTGTGGCCGGCTGGGTGTGGCGGACCGCTATCAGGACATAG
CGTTGGCTACCCGTGATATTGCTGAAGAGCTTGGCGGCGAATGGGCTGACCGCTTCCTCGTGCTTTACGG
TATCGCCGCTCCCGATTCGCAGCGCATCGCCTTCTATCGCCTTCTTGACGAGTTCTTCTGATGTACAAGT
AAAGCGGCCGCGACTCTAGATCATAATCAGCCATACCACATTTGTAGAGGTTTTACTTGCTTTAAAAAAC
CTCCCACACCTCCCCCTGAACCTGAAACATAAAATGAATGCAATTGTTGTTGTTTAGTCCCTCCCAATTC
GATATCAAGCTTATCGCGATAGATCCTAATCAACCTCTGGATTACAAAATTTGTGAAAGATTGACTGGTA
TTCTTAACTATGTTGCTCCTTTTACGCTATGTGGATACGCTGCTTTAATGCCTTTGTATCATGCTATTGC
TTCCCGTATGGCTTTCATTTTCTCCTCCTTGTATAAATCCTGGTTGCTGTCTCTTTATGAGGAGTTGTGG
CCCGTTGTCAGGCAACGTGGCGTGGTGTGCACTGTGTTTGCTGACGCAACCCCCACTGGTTGGGGCATTG
CCACCACCTGTCAGCTCCTTTCCGGGACTTTCGCTTTCCCCCTCCCTATTGCCACGGCGGAACTCATCGC
CGCCTGCCTTGCCCGCTGCTGGACAGGGGCTCGGCTGTTGGGCACTGACAATTCCGTGGTGTTGTCGGGG
AAATCATCGTCCTTTCCTTGGCTGCTCGCCTGTGTTGCCACCTGGATTCTGCGCGGGACGTCCTTCTGCT
ACGTCCCTTCGGCCCTCAATCCAGCGGACCTTCCTTCCCGCGGCCTGCTGCCGGCTCTGCGGCCTCTTCC
GCGTCTTCGCCTTCGCCCTCAGACGAGTCGGATCTCCCTTTGGGCCGCCTCCCCGCCTGAGATCCTTTAA
GACCAATGACTTACAAGGCAGCTGTAGATCTTAGCCACTTTTTAAAAGAAAAGGGGGGACTGGAAGGGCT
AATTCACTCCCAACGAAGACAAGATCTGCTTTTTGCTTGTACTGGGTCTCTCTGGTTAGACCAGATCTGA
GCCTGGGAGCTCTCTGGCTAACTAGGGAACCCACTGCTTAAGCCTCAATAAAGCTTGCCTTGAGTGCTTC
AAGTAGTGTGTGCCCGTCTGTTGTGTGACTCTGGTAACTAGAGATCCCTCAGACCCTTTTAGTCAGTGTG
GAAAATCTCTAGCAGTAGTAGTTCATGTCATCTTATTATTCAGTATTTATAACTTGCAAAGAAATGAATA
TCAGAGAGTGAGAGGCCCGGGTTAATTAAGGAAAGGGCTAGATCATTCTTGAAGACGAAAGGGCCTCGTG
ATACGCCTATTTTTATAGGTTAATGTCATGATAATAATGGTTTCTTAGACGTCAGGTGGCACTTTTCGGG
GAAATGTGCGCGGAACCCCTATTTGTTTATTTTTCTAAATACATTCAAATATGTATCCGCTCATGAGACA
ATAACCCTGATAAATGCTTCAATAATATTGAAAAAGGAAGAGTATGAGTATTCAACATTTCCGTGTCGCC
CTTATTCCCTTTTTTGCGGCATTTTGCCTTCCTGTTTTTGCTCACCCAGAAACGCTGGTGAAAGTAAAAG
ATGCTGAAGATCAGTTGGGTGCACGAGTGGGTTACATCGAACTGGATCTCAACAGCGGTAAGATCCTTGA
GAGTTTTCGCCCCGAAGAACGTTTTCCAATGATGAGCACTTTTAAAGTTCTGCTATGTGGCGCGGTATTA
TCCCGTGTTGACGCCGGGCAAGAGCAACTCGGTCGCCGCATACACTATTCTCAGAATGACTTGGTTGAGT
ACTCACCAGTCACAGAAAAGCATCTTACGGATGGCATGACAGTAAGAGAATTATGCAGTGCTGCCATAAC
CATGAGTGATAACACTGCGGCCAACTTACTTCTGACAACGATCGGAGGACCGAAGGAGCTAACCGCTTTT
TTGCACAACATGGGGGATCATGTAACTCGCCTTGATCGTTGGGAACCGGAGCTGAATGAAGCCATACCAA
ACGACGAGCGTGACACCACGATGCCTGTAGCAATGGCAACAACGTTGCGCAAACTATTAACTGGCGAACT
ACTTACTCTAGCTTCCCGGCAACAATTAATAGACTGGATGGAGGCGGATAAAGTTGCAGGACCACTTCTG
CGCTCGGCCCTTCCGGCTGGCTGGTTTATTGCTGATAAATCTGGAGCCGGTGAGCGTGGGTCTCGCGGTA
TCATTGCAGCACTGGGGCCAGATGGTAAGCCCTCCCGTATCGTAGTTATCTACACGACGGGGAGTCAGGC
AACTATGGATGAACGAAATAGACAGATCGCTGAGATAGGTGCCTCACTGATTAAGCATTGGTAACTGTCA
GACCAAGTTTACTCATATATACTTTAGATTGATTTAAAACTTCATTTTTAATTTAAAAGGATCTAGGTGA
AGATCCTTTTTGATAATCTCATGACCAAAATCCCTTAACGTGAGTTTTCGTTCCACTGAGCGTCAGACCC
CGTAGAAAAGATCAAAGGATCTTCTTGAGATCCTTTTTTTCTGCGCGTAATCTGCTGCTTGCAAACAAAA
AAACCACCGCTACCAGCGGTGGTTTGTTTGCCGGATCAAGAGCTACCAACTCTTTTTCCGAAGGTAACTG
GCTTCAGCAGAGCGCAGATACCAAATACTGTTCTTCTAGTGTAGCCGTAGTTAGGCCACCACTTCAAGAA
CTCTGTAGCACCGCCTACATACCTCGCTCTGCTAATCCTGTTACCAGTGGCTGCTGCCAGTGGCGATAAG
TCGTGTCTTACCGGGTTGGACTCAAGACGATAGTTACCGGATAAGGCGCAGCGGTCGGGCTGAACGGGGG
GTTCGTGCACACAGCCCAGCTTGGAGCGAACGACCTACACCGAACTGAGATACCTACAGCGTGAGCTATG
AGAAAGCGCCACGCTTCCCGAAGGGAGAAAGGCGGACAGGTATCCGGTAAGCGGCAGGGTCGGAACAGGA
GAGCGCACGAGGGAGCTTCCAGGGGGAAACGCCTGGTATCTTTATAGTCCTGTCGGGTTTCGCCACCTCT
GACTTGAGCGTCGATTTTTGTGATGCTCGTCAGGGGGGCGGAGCCTATGGAAAAACGCCAGCAACGCGGC
CTTTTTACGGTTCCTGGCCTTTTGCTGGCCTTTTGCTCACATGTTCTTTCCTGCGTTATCCCCTGATTCT
GTGGATAACCGTATTACCGCCTTTGAGTGAGCTGATACCGCTCGCCGCAGCCGAACGACCGAGCGCAGCG
AGTCAGTGAGCGAGGAAGCGGAAGAGCGCCCAATACGCAAACCGCCTCTCCCCGCGCGTTGGCCGATTCA
TTAATGCAGCAAGCTCATGGCTGACTAATTTTTTTTATTTATGCAGAGGCCGAGGCCGCCTCGGCCTCTG
AGCTATTCCAGAAGTAGTGAGGAGGCTTTTTTGGAGGCCTAGGCTTTTGCAAAAAGCTCCCCGTGGCACG
ACAGGTTTCCCGACTGGAAAGCGGGCAGTGAGCGCAACGCAATTAATGTGAGTTAGCTCACTCATTAGGC
ACCCCAGGCTTTACACTTTATGCTTCCGGCTCGTATGTTGTGTGGAATTGTGAGCGGATAACAATTTCAC
ACAGGAAACAGCTATGACATGATTACGAATTTCACAAATAAAGCATTTTTTTCACTGCATTCTAGTTGTG
GTTTGTCCAAACTCATCAATGTATCTTATCATGTCTGGATCAACTGGATAACTCAAGCTAACCAAAATCA
TCCCAAACTTCCCACCCCATACCCTATTACCACTGCCAATTACCTGTGGTTTCATTTACTCTAAACCTGT
GATTCCTCTGAATTATTTTCATTTTAAAGAAATTGTATTTGTTAAATATGTACTACAAACTTAGTAGTTG
GAAGGGCTAATTCACTCCCAAAGAAGACAAGATATCCTTGATCTGTGGATCTACCACACACAAGGCTACT
TCCCTGATTAGCAGAACTACACACCAGGGCCAGGGGTCAGATATCCACTGACCTTTGGATGGTGCTACAA
GCTAGTACCAGTTGAGCCAGATAAGGTAGAAGAGGCCAATAAAGGAGAGAACACCAGCTTGTTACACCCT
GTGAGCCTGCATGGGATGGATGACCCGGAGAGAGAAGTGTTAGAGTGGAGGTTTGACAGCCGCCTAGCAT
TTCATCACGTGGCCCGAGAGCTGCATCCGGAGTACTTCAAGAACTGCTGATATCGAGCTTGCTACAAGGG
ACTTTCCGCTGGGGACTTTCCAGGGAGGCGTGGCCTGGGCGGGACTGGGGAGTGGCGAGCCCTCAGATCC
TGCATATAAGCAGCTGCTTTTTGCCTGTACTGGGTCTCTCTGGTTAGACCAGATCTGAGCCTGGGAGCTC
TCTGGCTAACTAGGGAACCCACTGCTTAAGCCTCAATAAAGCTTGCCTTGAGTGCTTCAAGTAGTGTGTG
CCCGTCTGTTGTGTGACTCTGGTAACTAGAGATCCCTCAGACCCTTTTAGTCAGTGTGGAAAATCTCTAG
CAGTGGCGCCCGAACAGGGACTTGAAAGCGAAAGGGAAACCAGAGGAGCTCTCTCGACGCAGGACTCGGC
TTGCTGAAGCGCGCACGGCAAGAGGCGAGGGGCGGCGACTGGTGAGTACGCCAAAAATTTTGACTAGCGG
AGGCTAGAAGGAGAGAGATGGGTGCGAGAGCGTCAGTATTAAGCGGGGGAGAATTAGATCGCGATGGGAA
AAAATTCGGTTAAGGCCAGGGGGAAAGAAAAAATATAAATTAAAACATATAGTATGGGCAAGCAGGGAGC
TAGAACGATTCGCAGTTAATCCTGGCCTGTTAGAAACATCAGAAGGCTGTAGACAAATACTGGGACAGCT
ACAACCATCCCTTCAGACAGGATCAGAAGAACTTAGATCATTATATAATACAGTAGCAACCCTCTATTGT
GTGCATCAAAGGATAGAGATAAAAGACACCAAGGAAGCTTTAGACAAGATAGAGGAAGAGCAAAACAAAA
GTAAGACCACCGCACAGCAAGCGGCCGGCCGCTGATCTTCAGACCTGGAGGAGGAGATATGAGGGACAAT
TGGAGAAGTGAATTATATAAATATAAAGTAGTAAAAATTGAACCATTAGGAGTAGCACCCACCAAGGCAA
AGAGAAGAGTGGTGCAGAGAGAAAAAAGAGCAGTGGGAATAGGAGCTTTGTTCCTTGGGTTCTTGGGAGC
AGCAGGAAGCACTATGGGCGCAGCGTCAATGACGCTGACGGTACAGGCCAGACAATTATTGTCTGGTATA
GTGCAGCAGCAGAACAATTTGCTGAGGGCTATTGAGGCGCAACAGCATCTGTTGCAACTCACAGTCTGGG
GCATCAAGCAGCTCCAGGCAAGAATCCTGGCTGTGGAAAGATACCTAAAGGATCAACAGCTCCTGGGGAT
TTGGGGTTGCTCTGGAAAACTCATTTGCACCACTGCTGTGCCTTGGAATGCTAGTTGGAGTAATAAATCT
CTGGAACAGATTTGGAATCACACGACCTGGATGGAGTGGGACAGAGAAATTAACAATTACACAAGCTTAA
TACACTCCTTAATTGAAGAATCGCAAAACCAGCAAGAAAAGAATGAACAAGAATTATTGGAATTAGATAA
ATGGGCAAGTTTGTGGAATTGGTTTAACATAACAAATTGGCTGTGGTATATAAAATTATTCATAATGATA
GTAGGAGGCTTGGTAGGTTTAAGAATAGTTTTTGCTGTACTTTCTATAGTGAATAGAGTTAGGCAGGGAT
ATTCACCATTATCGTTTCAGACCCACCTCCCAACCCCGAGGGGACCCGACAGGCCCGAAGGAATAGAAGA
AGAAGGTGGAGAGAGAGACAGAGACAGATCCATTCGATTAGTGAACGGATCTCGACGGTATCGCCGAATT
CACAAATGGCAGTATTCATCCACAATTTTAAAAGAAAAGGGGGGATTGGGGGGTACAGTGCAGGGGAAAG
AATAGTAGACATAATAGCAACAGACATACAAACTAAAGAATTACAAAAACAAATTACAAAAATTCAAAAT
TTTCGGGTTTATTACAGGGACAGCAGAGATCCAGTTTGGACTAGGATCCTTTACCACTCCCTATCAGTGA
TAGAGAAAAGTGAAAGTCGAGTTTACCACTCCCTATCAGTGATAGAGAAAAGTGAAAGTCGAGTTTACCA
CTCCCTATCAGTGATAGAGAAAAGTGAAAGTCGAGTTTACCACTCCCTATCAGTGATAGAGAAAAGTGAA
AGTCGAGTTTACCACTCCCTATCAGTGATAGAGAAAAGTGAAAGTCGAGTTTACCACTCCCTATCAGTGA
TAGAGAAAAGTGAAAGTCGAGTTTACCACTCCCTATCAGTGATAGAGAAAAGTGAAAGTCGAGCTCGGTA
CCCGGGTCGAGGTAGGCGTGTACGGTGGGAGGCCTATATAAGCAGAGCTCGTTTAGTGAACCGTCAGATC
GCCTGGAGACGCCATCCACGCTGTTTTGACCTCCATAGAAGACACCGGGACCGATCCAGCCTCCGCGGCC
CCGAACTAGTCCAGTGTGGTGGAATTCTGCAGATATCAACAAGTTTGTACAAAAAAGCAGGCTGGCGCCA
CCATGGACAAGAAGTACTCCATTGGGCTCGCTATCGGTACCAACAGCGTCGGCTGGGCCGTCATTACGGA
CGAGTACAAGGTGCCGAGCAAAAAATTCAAAGTTCTGGGCAATACCGATCGCCACAGCATAAAGAAGAAC
CTCATTGGAGCCCTCCTGTTCGACTCCGGGGAGACGGCCGAAGCCACGCGGCTCAAAAGAACAGCACGGC
GCAGATATACCCGCAGAAAGAATCGGATCTGCTACCTGCAGGAGATCTTTAGTAATGAGATGGCTAAGGT
GGATGACTCTTTCTTCCATAGGCTGGAGGAGTCCTTTTTGGTGGAGGAGGATAAAAAGCACGAGCGCCAC
CCAATCTTTGGCAATATCGTGGACGAGGTGGCGTACCATGAAAAGTACCCAACCATATATCATCTGAGGA
AGAAGCTGGTAGACAGTACTGATAAGGCTGACTTGCGGTTGATCTATCTCGCGCTGGCGCACATGATCAA
ATTTCGGGGACACTTCCTCATCGAGGGGGACCTGAACCCAGACAACAGCGATGTCGACAAACTCTTTATC
CAACTGGTTCAGACTTACAATCAGCTTTTCGAGGAGAACCCGATCAACGCATCCGGCGTTGACGCCAAAG
CAATCCTGAGCGCTAGGCTGTCCAAATCCCGGCGGCTCGAAAACCTCATCGCACAGCTCCCTGGGGAGAA
GAAGAACGGCCTGTTTGGTAATCTTATCGCCCTGTCACTCGGGCTGACCCCCAACTTTAAATCTAACTTC
GACCTGGCCGAAGATGCCAAGCTGCAACTGAGCAAAGACACCTACGATGATGATCTCGACAATCTGCTGG
CCCAGATCGGCGACCAGTACGCAGACCTTTTTTTGGCGGCAAAGAACCTGTCAGACGCCATTCTGCTGAG
TGATATTCTGCGAGTGAACACGGAGATCACCAAAGCTCCGCTGAGCGCTAGTATGATCAAGCGCTATGAT
GAGCACCACCAAGACTTGACTTTGCTGAAGGCCCTTGTCAGACAGCAACTGCCTGAGAAGTACAAGGAAA
TTTTCTTCGATCAGTCTAAAAATGGCTACGCCGGATACATTGACGGCGGAGCAAGCCAGGAGGAATTTTA
CAAATTTATTAAGCCCATCTTGGAAAAAATGGACGGCACCGAGGAGCTGCTGGTAAAGCTGAACAGAGAA
GATCTGTTGCGCAAACAGCGCACTTTCGACAATGGAAGCATCCCCCACCAGATTCACCTGGGCGAACTGC
ACGCTATCCTCAGGCGGCAAGAGGATTTCTACCCCTTTTTGAAAGATAACAGGGAAAAGATTGAGAAAAT
CCTCACATTTCGGATACCCTACTATGTAGGCCCCCTCGCTCGGGGAAATTCCAGATTCGCGTGGATGACT
CGCAAATCAGAAGAGACCATCACTCCCTGGAACTTCGAGGAAGTCGTGGATAAGGGGGCCTCTGCCCAGT
CCTTCATCGAAAGGATGACTAACTTTGATAAAAATCTGCCTAACGAAAAGGTGCTTCCTAAACACTCTCT
GCTGTACGAGTACTTCACAGTTTATAACGAGCTCACCAAGGTCAAATACGTCACAGAAGGGATGAGAAAG
CCAGCATTCCTGTCTGGAGAGCAGAAGAAAGCTATCGTGGACCTCCTCTTCAAGACGAACCGGAAAGTTA
CCGTGAAACAGCTCAAAGAAGACTATTTCAAAAAGATTGAATGTTTCGACTCTGTTGAAATCAGCGGAGT
GGAGGATCGCTTCAACGCATCCCTGGGAACGTATCACGATCTCCTGAAAATCATTAAAGACAAGGACTTC
CTGGACAATGAGGAGAACGAGGACATTCTTGAGGACATTGTCCTCACCCTTACGTTGTTTGAAGATAGGG
AGATGATTGAAGAACGCTTGAAAACTTACGCTCATCTCTTCGACGACAAAGTCATGAAACAGCTCAAGAG
ACGCCGATATACAGGATGGGGGCGGCTGTCAAGAAAACTGATCAATGGCATCCGAGACAAGCAGAGTGGA
AAGACAATCCTGGATTTTCTTAAGTCCGATGGATTTGCCAACCGGAACTTCATGCAGTTGATCCATGATG
ACTCTCTCACCTTTAAGGAGGACATCCAGAAAGCACAAGTTTCTGGCCAGGGGGACAGTCTTCACGAGCA
CATCGCTAATCTTGCAGGTAGCCCAGCTATCAAAAAGGGAATACTGCAGACCGTTAAGGTCGTGGATGAA
CTCGTCAAAGTAATGGGAAGGCATAAGCCCGAGAATATCGTTATCGAGATGGCCCGAGAGAACCAAACTA
CCCAGAAGGGACAGAAGAACAGTAGGGAAAGGATGAAGAGGATTGAAGAGGGTATAAAAGAACTGGGGTC
CCAAATCCTTAAGGAACACCCAGTTGAAAACACCCAGCTTCAGAATGAGAAGCTCTACCTGTACTACCTG
CAGAACGGCAGGGACATGTACGTGGATCAGGAACTGGACATCAACCGGTTGTCCGACTACGACGTGGATG
CTATCGTGCCCCAAAGCTTTCTCAAAGATGATTCTATTGATAATAAAGTGTTGACAAGATCCGATAAAAA
TAGAGGGAAGAGTGATAACGTCCCCTCAGAAGAAGTTGTCAAGAAAATGAAAAATTATTGGCGGCAGCTG
CTGAACGCCAAACTGATCACACAACGGAAGTTCGATAATCTGACTAAGGCTGAACGAGGTGGCCTGTCTG
AGTTGGATAAAGCCGGCTTCATCAAAAGGCAGCTTGTTGAGACACGCCAGATCACCAAGCACGTGGCCCA
AATTCTCGATTCACGCATGAACACCAAGTACGATGAAAATGACAAACTGATTCGAGAGGTGAAAGTTATT
ACTCTGAAGTCTAAGCTGGTCTCAGATTTCAGAAAGGACTTTCAGTTTTATAAGGTGAGAGAGATCAACA
ATTACCACCATGCGCATGATGCCTACCTGAATGCAGTGGTAGGCACTGCACTTATCAAAAAATATCCCAA
GCTGGAATCTGAATTTGTTTACGGAGACTATAAAGTGTACGATGTTAGGAAAATGATCGCAAAGTCTGAG
CAGGAAATAGGCAAGGCCACCGCTAAGTACTTCTTTTACAGCAATATTATGAATTTTTTCAAGACCGAGA
TTACACTGGCCAATGGAGAGATTCGGAAGCGACCACTTATCGAAACAAACGGAGAAACAGGAGAAATCGT
GTGGGACAAGGGTAGGGATTTCGCGACAGTCCGCAAGGTCCTGTCCATGCCGCAGGTGAACATCGTTAAA
AAGACCGAAGTACAGACCGGAGGCTTCTCCAAGGAAAGTATCCTCCCGAAAAGGAACAGCGACAAGCTGA
TCGCACGCAAAAAAGATTGGGACCCCAAGAAATACGGCGGATTCGATTCTCCTACAGTCGCTTACAGTGT
ACTGGTTGTGGCCAAAGTGGAGAAAGGGAAGTCTAAAAAACTCAAAAGCGTCAAGGAACTGCTGGGCATC
ACAATCATGGAGCGATCCAGCTTCGAGAAAAACCCCATCGACTTTCTCGAAGCGAAAGGATATAAAGAGG
TCAAAAAAGACCTCATCATTAAGCTGCCCAAGTACTCTCTCTTTGAGCTTGAAAACGGCCGGAAACGAAT
GCTCGCTAGTGCGGGCGAGCTGCAGAAAGGTAACGAGCTGGCACTGCCCTCTAAATACGTTAATTTCTTG
TATCTGGCCAGCCACTATGAAAAGCTCAAAGGGTCTCCCGAAGATAATGAGCAGAAGCAGCTGTTCGTGG
AACAACACAAACACTACCTTGATGAGATCATCGAGCAAATAAGCGAGTTCTCCAAAAGAGTGATCCTCGC
CGACGCTAACCTCGATAAGGTGCTTTCTGCTTACAATAAGCACAGGGATAAGCCCATCAGGGAGCAGGCA
GAAAACATTATCCACTTGTTTACTCTGACCAACTTGGGCGCGCCTGCAGCCTTCAAGTACTTCGACACCA
CCATAGACAGAAAGCGGTACACCTCTACAAAGGAGGTCCTGGACGCCACACTGATTCATCAGTCAATTAC
GGGGCTCTATGAAACAAGAATCGACCTCTCTCAGCTCGGTGGAGACGGCACCGGCGGGCCCAAGAAGAAG
AGGAAGGTATACCCATACGATGTTCCTGACTATGCGGGCTATCCCTATGACGTCCCGGACTATGCAGGAT
CGTATCCTTATGACGTTCCAGATTACGCTGGATCCATGGACGCGAAATCACTTACGGCATGGTCGAGAAC
ACTGGTTACGTTCAAGGACGTGTTTGTGGACTTTACACGTGAGGAGTGGAAATTGCTGGATACTGCGCAA
CAAATTGTGTATCGAAATGTCATGCTTGAGAATTACAAGAACCTCGTCAGTCTCGGATACCAGTTGACGA
AACCGGATGTGATCCTTAGGCTCGAAAAGGGGGAAGAACCTTGGCTGGTATAATTCGAATCCGGATAAGC
GGCCGCCTCGAGATATCTAGACCCAGCTTTC
