Features (pLannotate 1.2.2; 36 found; start..end, strand, type, name):
    126..161     +  promoter       PGK promoter (fragment): mouse phosphoglycerate kinase 1 promoter
    179..1390    +  promoter       UbC promoter: human ubiquitin C promoter
   1449..2146    +  CDS            rtTA3 (fragment): reverse tetracycline transactivator 3 activates expression from Tet-responsive promoters in the presence of doxycycline
   2076..2186    +  CDS            VP48: 3 tandem repeats of the minimal activation domain of herpes simplex virus VP16 (Cheng et al., 2013)
   2233..2807    +  misc_feature   IRES: internal ribosome entry site (IRES) of the encephalomyocarditis virus (EMCV)
   2823..3617    +  CDS            NeoR/KanR: aminoglycoside phosphotransferase from Tn5; aph(3')-II (or nptII); confers resistance to neomycin, kanamycin, and G418 (Geneticin®)
   3645..3728    +  CDS            large T antigen (fragment): large T antigen from SV40 (simian virus 40)
   3762..3784    +  misc_feature   MCS (fragment): pBluescript multiple cloning site
   3796..4384    +  misc_feature   WPRE: woodchuck hepatitis virus posttranscriptional regulatory element
   4392..4457    +  CDS            nef (fragment): NEF_HV1Z2 - Experimental evidence at protein level: Swiss-Prot protein existence level 1. Extracellular Nef protein targets CD4(+) T-lymphocytes for apoptosis by interacting with CXCR4 surface receptors. From Human immunodeficiency virus type 1 group M subtype D (isolate Z2/CDC-Z34) (HIV-1).
   4459..4692    +  LTR            3' LTR (ΔU3): self-inactivating 3' long terminal repeat (LTR) from HIV-1
   4897..5001    +  promoter       AmpR promoter: bla
   5002..5862    +  CDS            AmpR: β-lactamase; bla; confers resistance to ampicillin, carbenicillin, and related antibiotics
   6033..6621    +  rep_origin     ori: high-copy-number ColE1/pMB1/pBR322/pUC origin of replication
   6804..6858    +  CDS            lacI (fragment): lac repressor; lacI; The lac repressor binds to the lac operator to inhibit transcription in E. coli. This inhibition can be relieved by adding lactose or isopropyl-β-D-thiogalactopyranoside (IPTG).
   6864..6957    +  rep_origin     SV40 ori (fragment): SV40 origin of replication
   6982..7019    +  CDS            lacI (fragment): lac repressor; lacI; The lac repressor binds to the lac operator to inhibit transcription in E. coli. This inhibition can be relieved by adding lactose or isopropyl-β-D-thiogalactopyranoside (IPTG).
   7032..7053    +  protein_bind   CAP binding site: CAP binding activates transcription in the presence of cAMP. E. coli catabolite activator protein
   7068..7098    +  promoter       lac promoter: promoter for the E. coli lac operon
   7102..7124    +  protein_bind   lac operator (fragment): The lac repressor binds to the lac operator to inhibit transcription in E. coli. This inhibition can be relieved by adding lactose or isopropyl-β-D-thiogalactopyranoside (IPTG). lac repressor encoded by lacI
   7156..7239    +  polyA_signal   SV40 poly(A) signal (fragment): SV40 polyadenylation signal
   7406..7735    +  CDS            nef (fragment): NEF_HV1BR - Experimental evidence at protein level: Swiss-Prot protein existence level 1. Extracellular Nef protein targets CD4(+) T-lymphocytes for apoptosis by interacting with CXCR4 surface receptors (PubMed:14990729). From Human immunodeficiency virus type 1 group M subtype B (isolate BRU/LAI) (HIV-1).
   7783..8040    +  LTR            5' LTR (truncated): truncated 5' long terminal repeat (LTR) from HIV-1
   8087..8212    +  misc_feature   HIV-1 Ψ: packaging signal of human immunodeficiency virus type 1
   8196..8534    +  CDS            HIV-1 gag (fragment): gag protein from human immunodeficiency virus 1; gag
   8709..8942    +  misc_feature   RRE: The Rev response element (RRE) of HIV-1 allows for Rev-dependent mRNA export from the nucleus to the cytoplasm.
   9319..9419    +  CDS            Rev (fragment): human immunodeficiency virus 1 (HIV-1) Rev protein; rev; enhances nuclear export of unspliced and incompletely spliced viral mRNAs
   9464..9581    +  misc_feature   cPPT/CTS: central polypurine tract and central termination sequence of HIV-1
   9636..9906    +  protein_bind   tetracycline response element: contains seven copies of the tetracycline operator tetO tetracycline repressor TetR
   9917..9934    +  misc_feature   MCS (fragment): pUC18/19 multiple cloning site
   9939..9977    +  promoter       minimal CMV promoter: human cytomegalovirus (CMV) immediate early promoter
  10107..10131   +  protein_bind   attB1: mutant version of attB; recombination site for the Gateway® BP reaction BP Clonase™
  10141..14244   +  CDS            Cas9: Cas9 (Csn1) endonuclease from the Streptococcus pyogenes Type II CRISPR/Cas system generates RNA-guided double strand breaks in DNA
  14278..14367   +  CDS            3xHA: three tandem HA epitope tags
  14410..14598   +  CDS            ZNF720 (fragment): ZN720_HUMAN - Experimental evidence at protein level: Swiss-Prot protein existence level 1. From Homo sapiens (Human).
  14639..14      -  protein_bind   attB2 (across the origin): mutant version of attB; recombination site for the Gateway® BP reaction BP Clonase™
>Addgene plasmid #50917 | pHAGE TRE dCas9-KRAB | analyzer sequence | sequence record 109674
TTGTACAAAGTGGTTGATATCCAGCACAGTGGCGGCCGCTCGAGTCTAGAGGGCCCGCGGTTCGAATACC
CATACGACGTCCCAGACTACGCTTAGTAATGATTAATTAAACTAGAAATTCTACCGGGTAGGGGAGGCGC
TTTTCCCAAGGCAGTCTGGAGTAACCCACCCAAGATCTGGCCTCCGCGCCGGGTTTTGGCGCCTCCCGCG
GGCGCCCCCCTCCTCACGGCGAGCGCTGCCACGTCAGACGAAGGGCGCAGCGAGCGTCCTGATCCTTCCG
CCCGGACGCTCAGGACAGCGGCCCGCTGCTCATAAGACTCGGCCTTAGAACCCCAGTATCAGCAGAAGGA
CATTTTAGGACGGGACTTGGGTGACTCTAGGGCACTGGTTTTCTTTCCAGAGAGCGGAACAGGCGAGGAA
AAGTAGTCCCTTCTCGGCGATTCTGCGGAGGGATCTCCGTGGGGCGGTGAACGCCGATGATTATATAAGG
ACGCGCCGGGTGTGGCACAGCTAGTTCCGTCGCAGCCGGGATTTGGGTCGCGGTTCTTGTTTGTGGATCG
CTGTGATCGTCACTTGGTGAGTAGCGGGCTGCTGGGCTGGCCGGGGCTTTCGTGGCCGCCGGGCCGCTCG
GTGGGACGGAAGCGTGTGGAGAGACCGCCAAGGGCTGTAGTCTGGGTCCGCGAGCAAGGTTGCCCTGAAC
TGGGGGTTGGGGGGAGCGCAGCAAAATGGCGGCTGTTCCCGAGTCTTGAATGGAAGACGCTTGTGAGGCG
GGCTGTGAGGTCGTTGAAACAAGGTGGGGGGCATGGTGGGCGGCAAGAACCCAAGGTCTTGAGGCCTTCG
CTAATGCGGGAAAGCTCTTATTCGGGTGAGATGGGCTGGGGCACCATCTGGGGACCCTGACGTGAAGTTT
GTCACTGACTGGAGAACTCGGTTTGTCGTCTGTTGCGGGGGCGGCAGTTATGGCGGTGCCGTTGGGCAGT
GCACCCGTACCTTTGGGAGCGCGCGCCCTCGTCGTGTCGTGACGTCACCCGTTCTGTTGGCTTATAATGC
AGGGTGGGGCCACCTGCCGGTAGGTGTGCGGTAGGCTTTTCTCCGTCGCAGGACGCAGGGTTCGGGCCTA
GGGTAGGCTCTCCTGAATCGACAGGCGCCGGACCTCTGGTGAGGGGAGGGATAAGTGAGGCGTCAGTTTC
TTTGGTCGGTTTTATGTACCTATCTTCTTAAGTAGCTGAAGCTCCGGTTTTGAACTATGCGCTCGGGGTT
GGCGAGTGTGTTTTGTGAAGTTTTTTAGGCACCTTTTGAAATGTAATCATTTGGGTCAATATGTAATTTT
CAGTGTTAGACTAGTAAATTGTCCGCTAAATTCTGGCCGTTTTTGGCTTTTTTGTTAGACGAAGCTTGGT
ACCGAGCTCGGATCTCCACCCCGTACCGGTCCTGCAGTCGAATTCACCATGTCTAGACTGGACAAGAGCA
AAGTCATAAACGGAGCTCTGGAATTACTCAATGGTGTCGGTATCGAAGGCCTGACGACAAGGAAACTCGC
TCAAAAGCTGGGAGTTGAGCAGCCTACCCTGTACTGGCACGTGAAGAACAAGCGGGCCCTGCTCGATGCC
CTGCCAATCGAGATGCTGGACAGGCATCATACCCACTTCTGCCCCCTGGAAGGCGAGTCATGGCAAGACT
TTCTGCGGAACAACGCCAAGTCATACCGCTGTGCTCTCCTCTCACATCGCGACGGGGCTAAAGTGCATCT
CGGCACCCGCCCAACAGAGAAACAGTACGAAACCCTGGAAAATCAGCTCGCGTTCCTGTGTCAGCAAGGC
TTCTCCCTGGAGAACGCACTGTACGCTCTGTCCGCCGTGGGCCACTTTACACTGGGCTGCGTATTGGAGG
AACAGGAGCATCAAGTAGCAAAAGAGGAAAGAGAGACACCTACCACCGATTCTATGCCCCCACTTCTGAG
ACAAGCAATTGAGCTGTTCGACCGGCAGGGAGCCGAACCTGCCTTCCTTTTCGGCCTGGAACTAATCATA
TGTGGCCTGGAGAAACAGCTAAAGTGCGAAAGCGGCGGGCCGACCGACGCCCTTGACGATTTTGACTTAG
ACATGCTCCCAGCCGATGCCCTTGACGACTTTGACCTTGATATGCTGCCTGCTGACGCTCTTGACGATTT
TGACCTTGACATGCTCCCCGGGTAACTAAGTAAGGATCCGCGGCCGCACTAGAGGAATTCCGCCCCTCTC
CCTCCCCCCCCCCTAACGTTACTGGCCGAAGCCGCTTGGAATAAGGCCGGTGTGTGTTTGTCTATATGTT
ATTTTCCACCATATTGCCGTCTTTTGGCAATGTGAGGGCCCGGAAACCTGGCCCTGTCTTCTTGACGAGC
ATTCCTAGGGGTCTTTCCCCTCTCGCCAAAGGAATGCAAGGTCTGTTGAATGTCGTGAAGGAAGCAGTTC
CTCTGGAAGCTTCTTGAAGACAAACAACGTCTGTAGCGACCCTTTGCAGGCAGCGGAACCCCCCACCTGG
CGACAGGTGCCTCTGCGGCCAAAAGCCACGTGTATAAGATACACCTGCAAAGGCGGCACAACCCCAGTGC
CACGTTGTGAGTTGGATAGTTGTGGAAAGAGTCAAATGGCTCTCCTCAAGCGTAGTCAACAAGGGGCTGA
AGGATGCCCAGAAGGTACCCCATTGTATGGGAATCTGATCTGGGGCCTCGGTGCACATGCTTTACATGTG
TTTAGTCGAGGTTAAAAAAACGTCTAGGCCCCCCGAACCACGGGGACGTGGTTTTCCTTTGAAAAACACG
ATGATAAGCTTACCGGTCCACCATGATTGAACAAGATGGATTGCACGCAGGTTCTCCGGCCGCTTGGGTG
GAGAGGCTATTCGGCTATGACTGGGCACAACAGACAATCGGCTGCTCTGATGCCGCCGTGTTCCGGCTGT
CAGCGCAGGGGCGCCCGGTTCTTTTTGTCAAGACCGACCTGTCCGGTGCCCTGAATGAACTGCAAGACGA
GGCAGCGCGGCTATCGTGGCTGGCCACGACGGGCGTTCCTTGCGCAGCTGTGCTCGACGTTGTCACTGAA
GCGGGAAGGGACTGGCTGCTATTGGGCGAAGTGCCGGGGCAGGATCTCCTGTCATCTCACCTTGCTCCTG
CCGAGAAAGTATCCATCATGGCTGATGCAATGCGGCGGCTGCATACGCTTGATCCGGCTACCTGCCCATT
CGACCACCAAGCGAAACATCGCATCGAGCGAGCACGTACTCGGATGGAAGCCGGTCTTGTCGATCAGGAT
GATCTGGACGAAGAGCATCAGGGGCTCGCGCCAGCCGAACTGTTCGCCAGGCTCAAGGCGAGCATGCCCG
ACGGCGAGGATCTCGTCGTGACCCATGGCGATGCCTGCTTGCCGAATATCATGGTGGAAAATGGCCGCTT
TTCTGGATTCATCGACTGTGGCCGGCTGGGTGTGGCGGACCGCTATCAGGACATAGCGTTGGCTACCCGT
GATATTGCTGAAGAGCTTGGCGGCGAATGGGCTGACCGCTTCCTCGTGCTTTACGGTATCGCCGCTCCCG
ATTCGCAGCGCATCGCCTTCTATCGCCTTCTTGACGAGTTCTTCTGATGTACAAGTAAAGCGGCCGCGAC
TCTAGATCATAATCAGCCATACCACATTTGTAGAGGTTTTACTTGCTTTAAAAAACCTCCCACACCTCCC
CCTGAACCTGAAACATAAAATGAATGCAATTGTTGTTGTTTAGTCCCTCCCAATTCGATATCAAGCTTAT
CGATCGATAGATCCTAATCAACCTCTGGATTACAAAATTTGTGAAAGATTGACTGGTATTCTTAACTATG
TTGCTCCTTTTACGCTATGTGGATACGCTGCTTTAATGCCTTTGTATCATGCTATTGCTTCCCGTATGGC
TTTCATTTTCTCCTCCTTGTATAAATCCTGGTTGCTGTCTCTTTATGAGGAGTTGTGGCCCGTTGTCAGG
CAACGTGGCGTGGTGTGCACTGTGTTTGCTGACGCAACCCCCACTGGTTGGGGCATTGCCACCACCTGTC
AGCTCCTTTCCGGGACTTTCGCTTTCCCCCTCCCTATTGCCACGGCGGAACTCATCGCCGCCTGCCTTGC
CCGCTGCTGGACAGGGGCTCGGCTGTTGGGCACTGACAATTCCGTGGTGTTGTCGGGGAAATCATCGTCC
TTTCCTTGGCTGCTCGCCTGTGTTGCCACCTGGATTCTGCGCGGGACGTCCTTCTGCTACGTCCCTTCGG
CCCTCAATCCAGCGGACCTTCCTTCCCGCGGCCTGCTGCCGGCTCTGCGGCCTCTTCCGCGTCTTCGCCT
TCGCCCTCAGACGAGTCGGATCTCCCTTTGGGCCGCCTCCCCGCCTGAGATCCTTTAAGACCAATGACTT
ACAAGGCAGCTGTAGATCTTAGCCACTTTTTAAAAGAAAAGGGGGGACTGGAAGGGCTAATTCACTCCCA
ACGAAGACAAGATCTGCTTTTTGCTTGTACTGGGTCTCTCTGGTTAGACCAGATCTGAGCCTGGGAGCTC
TCTGGCTAACTAGGGAACCCACTGCTTAAGCCTCAATAAAGCTTGCCTTGAGTGCTTCAAGTAGTGTGTG
CCCGTCTGTTGTGTGACTCTGGTAACTAGAGATCCCTCAGACCCTTTTAGTCAGTGTGGAAAATCTCTAG
CAGTAGTAGTTCATGTCATCTTATTATTCAGTATTTATAACTTGCAAAGAAATGAATATCAGAGAGTGAG
AGGCCCGGGTTAATTAAGGAAAGGGCTAGATCATTCTTGAAGACGAAAGGGCCTCGTGATACGCCTATTT
TTATAGGTTAATGTCATGATAATAATGGTTTCTTAGACGTCAGGTGGCACTTTTCGGGGAAATGTGCGCG
GAACCCCTATTTGTTTATTTTTCTAAATACATTCAAATATGTATCCGCTCATGAGACAATAACCCTGATA
AATGCTTCAATAATATTGAAAAAGGAAGAGTATGAGTATTCAACATTTCCGTGTCGCCCTTATTCCCTTT
TTTGCGGCATTTTGCCTTCCTGTTTTTGCTCACCCAGAAACGCTGGTGAAAGTAAAAGATGCTGAAGATC
AGTTGGGTGCACGAGTGGGTTACATCGAACTGGATCTCAACAGCGGTAAGATCCTTGAGAGTTTTCGCCC
CGAAGAACGTTTTCCAATGATGAGCACTTTTAAAGTTCTGCTATGTGGCGCGGTATTATCCCGTGTTGAC
GCCGGGCAAGAGCAACTCGGTCGCCGCATACACTATTCTCAGAATGACTTGGTTGAGTACTCACCAGTCA
CAGAAAAGCATCTTACGGATGGCATGACAGTAAGAGAATTATGCAGTGCTGCCATAACCATGAGTGATAA
CACTGCGGCCAACTTACTTCTGACAACGATCGGAGGACCGAAGGAGCTAACCGCTTTTTTGCACAACATG
GGGGATCATGTAACTCGCCTTGATCGTTGGGAACCGGAGCTGAATGAAGCCATACCAAACGACGAGCGTG
ACACCACGATGCCTGTAGCAATGGCAACAACGTTGCGCAAACTATTAACTGGCGAACTACTTACTCTAGC
TTCCCGGCAACAATTAATAGACTGGATGGAGGCGGATAAAGTTGCAGGACCACTTCTGCGCTCGGCCCTT
CCGGCTGGCTGGTTTATTGCTGATAAATCTGGAGCCGGTGAGCGTGGGTCTCGCGGTATCATTGCAGCAC
TGGGGCCAGATGGTAAGCCCTCCCGTATCGTAGTTATCTACACGACGGGGAGTCAGGCAACTATGGATGA
ACGAAATAGACAGATCGCTGAGATAGGTGCCTCACTGATTAAGCATTGGTAACTGTCAGACCAAGTTTAC
TCATATATACTTTAGATTGATTTAAAACTTCATTTTTAATTTAAAAGGATCTAGGTGAAGATCCTTTTTG
ATAATCTCATGACCAAAATCCCTTAACGTGAGTTTTCGTTCCACTGAGCGTCAGACCCCGTAGAAAAGAT
CAAAGGATCTTCTTGAGATCCTTTTTTTCTGCGCGTAATCTGCTGCTTGCAAACAAAAAAACCACCGCTA
CCAGCGGTGGTTTGTTTGCCGGATCAAGAGCTACCAACTCTTTTTCCGAAGGTAACTGGCTTCAGCAGAG
CGCAGATACCAAATACTGTTCTTCTAGTGTAGCCGTAGTTAGGCCACCACTTCAAGAACTCTGTAGCACC
GCCTACATACCTCGCTCTGCTAATCCTGTTACCAGTGGCTGCTGCCAGTGGCGATAAGTCGTGTCTTACC
GGGTTGGACTCAAGACGATAGTTACCGGATAAGGCGCAGCGGTCGGGCTGAACGGGGGGTTCGTGCACAC
AGCCCAGCTTGGAGCGAACGACCTACACCGAACTGAGATACCTACAGCGTGAGCTATGAGAAAGCGCCAC
GCTTCCCGAAGGGAGAAAGGCGGACAGGTATCCGGTAAGCGGCAGGGTCGGAACAGGAGAGCGCACGAGG
GAGCTTCCAGGGGGAAACGCCTGGTATCTTTATAGTCCTGTCGGGTTTCGCCACCTCTGACTTGAGCGTC
GATTTTTGTGATGCTCGTCAGGGGGGCGGAGCCTATGGAAAAACGCCAGCAACGCGGCCTTTTTACGGTT
CCTGGCCTTTTGCTGGCCTTTTGCTCACATGTTCTTTCCTGCGTTATCCCCTGATTCTGTGGATAACCGT
ATTACCGCCTTTGAGTGAGCTGATACCGCTCGCCGCAGCCGAACGACCGAGCGCAGCGAGTCAGTGAGCG
AGGAAGCGGAAGAGCGCCCAATACGCAAACCGCCTCTCCCCGCGCGTTGGCCGATTCATTAATGCAGCAA
GCTCATGGCTGACTAATTTTTTTTATTTATGCAGAGGCCGAGGCCGCCTCGGCCTCTGAGCTATTCCAGA
AGTAGTGAGGAGGCTTTTTTGGAGGCCTAGGCTTTTGCAAAAAGCTCCCCGTGGCACGACAGGTTTCCCG
ACTGGAAAGCGGGCAGTGAGCGCAACGCAATTAATGTGAGTTAGCTCACTCATTAGGCACCCCAGGCTTT
ACACTTTATGCTTCCGGCTCGTATGTTGTGTGGAATTGTGAGCGGATAACAATTTCACACAGGAAACAGC
TATGACATGATTACGAATTTCACAAATAAAGCATTTTTTTCACTGCATTCTAGTTGTGGTTTGTCCAAAC
TCATCAATGTATCTTATCATGTCTGGATCAACTGGATAACTCAAGCTAACCAAAATCATCCCAAACTTCC
CACCCCATACCCTATTACCACTGCCAATTACCTGTGGTTTCATTTACTCTAAACCTGTGATTCCTCTGAA
TTATTTTCATTTTAAAGAAATTGTATTTGTTAAATATGTACTACAAACTTAGTAGTTGGAAGGGCTAATT
CACTCCCAAAGAAGACAAGATATCCTTGATCTGTGGATCTACCACACACAAGGCTACTTCCCTGATTAGC
AGAACTACACACCAGGGCCAGGGGTCAGATATCCACTGACCTTTGGATGGTGCTACAAGCTAGTACCAGT
TGAGCCAGATAAGGTAGAAGAGGCCAATAAAGGAGAGAACACCAGCTTGTTACACCCTGTGAGCCTGCAT
GGGATGGATGACCCGGAGAGAGAAGTGTTAGAGTGGAGGTTTGACAGCCGCCTAGCATTTCATCACGTGG
CCCGAGAGCTGCATCCGGAGTACTTCAAGAACTGCTGATATCGAGCTTGCTACAAGGGACTTTCCGCTGG
GGACTTTCCAGGGAGGCGTGGCCTGGGCGGGACTGGGGAGTGGCGAGCCCTCAGATCCTGCATATAAGCA
GCTGCTTTTTGCCTGTACTGGGTCTCTCTGGTTAGACCAGATCTGAGCCTGGGAGCTCTCTGGCTAACTA
GGGAACCCACTGCTTAAGCCTCAATAAAGCTTGCCTTGAGTGCTTCAAGTAGTGTGTGCCCGTCTGTTGT
GTGACTCTGGTAACTAGAGATCCCTCAGACCCTTTTAGTCAGTGTGGAAAATCTCTAGCAGTGGCGCCCG
AACAGGGACTTGAAAGCGAAAGGGAAACCAGAGGAGCTCTCTCGACGCAGGACTCGGCTTGCTGAAGCGC
GCACGGCAAGAGGCGAGGGGCGGCGACTGGTGAGTACGCCAAAAATTTTGACTAGCGGAGGCTAGAAGGA
GAGAGATGGGTGCGAGAGCGTCAGTATTAAGCGGGGGAGAATTAGATCGCGATGGGAAAAAATTCGGTTA
AGGCCAGGGGGAAAGAAAAAATATAAATTAAAACATATAGTATGGGCAAGCAGGGAGCTAGAACGATTCG
CAGTTAATCCTGGCCTGTTAGAAACATCAGAAGGCTGTAGACAAATACTGGGACAGCTACAACCATCCCT
TCAGACAGGATCAGAAGAACTTAGATCATTATATAATACAGTAGCAACCCTCTATTGTGTGCATCAAAGG
ATAGAGATAAAAGACACCAAGGAAGCTTTAGACAAGATAGAGGAAGAGCAAAACAAAAGTAAGACCACCG
CACAGCAAGCGGCCGGCCGCTGATCTTCAGACCTGGAGGAGGAGATATGAGGGACAATTGGAGAAGTGAA
TTATATAAATATAAAGTAGTAAAAATTGAACCATTAGGAGTAGCACCCACCAAGGCAAAGAGAAGAGTGG
TGCAGAGAGAAAAAAGAGCAGTGGGAATAGGAGCTTTGTTCCTTGGGTTCTTGGGAGCAGCAGGAAGCAC
TATGGGCGCAGCGTCAATGACGCTGACGGTACAGGCCAGACAATTATTGTCTGGTATAGTGCAGCAGCAG
AACAATTTGCTGAGGGCTATTGAGGCGCAACAGCATCTGTTGCAACTCACAGTCTGGGGCATCAAGCAGC
TCCAGGCAAGAATCCTGGCTGTGGAAAGATACCTAAAGGATCAACAGCTCCTGGGGATTTGGGGTTGCTC
TGGAAAACTCATTTGCACCACTGCTGTGCCTTGGAATGCTAGTTGGAGTAATAAATCTCTGGAACAGATT
TGGAATCACACGACCTGGATGGAGTGGGACAGAGAAATTAACAATTACACAAGCTTAATACACTCCTTAA
TTGAAGAATCGCAAAACCAGCAAGAAAAGAATGAACAAGAATTATTGGAATTAGATAAATGGGCAAGTTT
GTGGAATTGGTTTAACATAACAAATTGGCTGTGGTATATAAAATTATTCATAATGATAGTAGGAGGCTTG
GTAGGTTTAAGAATAGTTTTTGCTGTACTTTCTATAGTGAATAGAGTTAGGCAGGGATATTCACCATTAT
CGTTTCAGACCCACCTCCCAACCCCGAGGGGACCCGACAGGCCCGAAGGAATAGAAGAAGAAGGTGGAGA
GAGAGACAGAGACAGATCCATTCGATTAGTGAACGGATCTCGACGGTATCGCCGAATTCACAAATGGCAG
TATTCATCCACAATTTTAAAAGAAAAGGGGGGATTGGGGGGTACAGTGCAGGGGAAAGAATAGTAGACAT
AATAGCAACAGACATACAAACTAAAGAATTACAAAAACAAATTACAAAAATTCAAAATTTTCGGGTTTAT
TACAGGGACAGCAGAGATCCAGTTTGGACTAGGATCCTTTACCACTCCCTATCAGTGATAGAGAAAAGTG
AAAGTCGAGTTTACCACTCCCTATCAGTGATAGAGAAAAGTGAAAGTCGAGTTTACCACTCCCTATCAGT
GATAGAGAAAAGTGAAAGTCGAGTTTACCACTCCCTATCAGTGATAGAGAAAAGTGAAAGTCGAGTTTAC
CACTCCCTATCAGTGATAGAGAAAAGTGAAAGTCGAGTTTACCACTCCCTATCAGTGATAGAGAAAAGTG
AAAGTCGAGTTTACCACTCCCTATCAGTGATAGAGAAAAGTGAAAGTCGAGCTCGGTACCCGGGTCGAGG
TAGGCGTGTACGGTGGGAGGCCTATATAAGCAGAGCTCGTTTAGTGAACCGTCAGATCGCCTGGAGACGC
CATCCACGCTGTTTTGACCTCCATAGAAGACACCGGGACCGATCCAGCCTCCGCGGCCCCGAACTAGTCC
AGTGTGGTGGAATTCTGCAGATATCAACAAGTTTGTACAAAAAAGCAGGCTGGCGCCACCATGGACAAGA
AGTACTCCATTGGGCTCGCTATCGGTACCAACAGCGTCGGCTGGGCCGTCATTACGGACGAGTACAAGGT
GCCGAGCAAAAAATTCAAAGTTCTGGGCAATACCGATCGCCACAGCATAAAGAAGAACCTCATTGGAGCC
CTCCTGTTCGACTCCGGGGAGACGGCCGAAGCCACGCGGCTCAAAAGAACAGCACGGCGCAGATATACCC
GCAGAAAGAATCGGATCTGCTACCTGCAGGAGATCTTTAGTAATGAGATGGCTAAGGTGGATGACTCTTT
CTTCCATAGGCTGGAGGAGTCCTTTTTGGTGGAGGAGGATAAAAAGCACGAGCGCCACCCAATCTTTGGC
AATATCGTGGACGAGGTGGCGTACCATGAAAAGTACCCAACCATATATCATCTGAGGAAGAAGCTGGTAG
ACAGTACTGATAAGGCTGACTTGCGGTTGATCTATCTCGCGCTGGCGCACATGATCAAATTTCGGGGACA
CTTCCTCATCGAGGGGGACCTGAACCCAGACAACAGCGATGTCGACAAACTCTTTATCCAACTGGTTCAG
ACTTACAATCAGCTTTTCGAGGAGAACCCGATCAACGCATCCGGCGTTGACGCCAAAGCAATCCTGAGCG
CTAGGCTGTCCAAATCCCGGCGGCTCGAAAACCTCATCGCACAGCTCCCTGGGGAGAAGAAGAACGGCCT
GTTTGGTAATCTTATCGCCCTGTCACTCGGGCTGACCCCCAACTTTAAATCTAACTTCGACCTGGCCGAA
GATGCCAAGCTGCAACTGAGCAAAGACACCTACGATGATGATCTCGACAATCTGCTGGCCCAGATCGGCG
ACCAGTACGCAGACCTTTTTTTGGCGGCAAAGAACCTGTCAGACGCCATTCTGCTGAGTGATATTCTGCG
AGTGAACACGGAGATCACCAAAGCTCCGCTGAGCGCTAGTATGATCAAGCGCTATGATGAGCACCACCAA
GACTTGACTTTGCTGAAGGCCCTTGTCAGACAGCAACTGCCTGAGAAGTACAAGGAAATTTTCTTCGATC
AGTCTAAAAATGGCTACGCCGGATACATTGACGGCGGAGCAAGCCAGGAGGAATTTTACAAATTTATTAA
GCCCATCTTGGAAAAAATGGACGGCACCGAGGAGCTGCTGGTAAAGCTGAACAGAGAAGATCTGTTGCGC
AAACAGCGCACTTTCGACAATGGAAGCATCCCCCACCAGATTCACCTGGGCGAACTGCACGCTATCCTCA
GGCGGCAAGAGGATTTCTACCCCTTTTTGAAAGATAACAGGGAAAAGATTGAGAAAATCCTCACATTTCG
GATACCCTACTATGTAGGCCCCCTCGCTCGGGGAAATTCCAGATTCGCGTGGATGACTCGCAAATCAGAA
GAGACCATCACTCCCTGGAACTTCGAGGAAGTCGTGGATAAGGGGGCCTCTGCCCAGTCCTTCATCGAAA
GGATGACTAACTTTGATAAAAATCTGCCTAACGAAAAGGTGCTTCCTAAACACTCTCTGCTGTACGAGTA
CTTCACAGTTTATAACGAGCTCACCAAGGTCAAATACGTCACAGAAGGGATGAGAAAGCCAGCATTCCTG
TCTGGAGAGCAGAAGAAAGCTATCGTGGACCTCCTCTTCAAGACGAACCGGAAAGTTACCGTGAAACAGC
TCAAAGAAGACTATTTCAAAAAGATTGAATGTTTCGACTCTGTTGAAATCAGCGGAGTGGAGGATCGCTT
CAACGCATCCCTGGGAACGTATCACGATCTCCTGAAAATCATTAAAGACAAGGACTTCCTGGACAATGAG
GAGAACGAGGACATTCTTGAGGACATTGTCCTCACCCTTACGTTGTTTGAAGATAGGGAGATGATTGAAG
AACGCTTGAAAACTTACGCTCATCTCTTCGACGACAAAGTCATGAAACAGCTCAAGAGACGCCGATATAC
AGGATGGGGGCGGCTGTCAAGAAAACTGATCAATGGCATCCGAGACAAGCAGAGTGGAAAGACAATCCTG
GATTTTCTTAAGTCCGATGGATTTGCCAACCGGAACTTCATGCAGTTGATCCATGATGACTCTCTCACCT
TTAAGGAGGACATCCAGAAAGCACAAGTTTCTGGCCAGGGGGACAGTCTTCACGAGCACATCGCTAATCT
TGCAGGTAGCCCAGCTATCAAAAAGGGAATACTGCAGACCGTTAAGGTCGTGGATGAACTCGTCAAAGTA
ATGGGAAGGCATAAGCCCGAGAATATCGTTATCGAGATGGCCCGAGAGAACCAAACTACCCAGAAGGGAC
AGAAGAACAGTAGGGAAAGGATGAAGAGGATTGAAGAGGGTATAAAAGAACTGGGGTCCCAAATCCTTAA
GGAACACCCAGTTGAAAACACCCAGCTTCAGAATGAGAAGCTCTACCTGTACTACCTGCAGAACGGCAGG
GACATGTACGTGGATCAGGAACTGGACATCAACCGGTTGTCCGACTACGACGTGGATGCTATCGTGCCCC
AAAGCTTTCTCAAAGATGATTCTATTGATAATAAAGTGTTGACAAGATCCGATAAAAATAGAGGGAAGAG
TGATAACGTCCCCTCAGAAGAAGTTGTCAAGAAAATGAAAAATTATTGGCGGCAGCTGCTGAACGCCAAA
CTGATCACACAACGGAAGTTCGATAATCTGACTAAGGCTGAACGAGGTGGCCTGTCTGAGTTGGATAAAG
CCGGCTTCATCAAAAGGCAGCTTGTTGAGACACGCCAGATCACCAAGCACGTGGCCCAAATTCTCGATTC
ACGCATGAACACCAAGTACGATGAAAATGACAAACTGATTCGAGAGGTGAAAGTTATTACTCTGAAGTCT
AAGCTGGTCTCAGATTTCAGAAAGGACTTTCAGTTTTATAAGGTGAGAGAGATCAACAATTACCACCATG
CGCATGATGCCTACCTGAATGCAGTGGTAGGCACTGCACTTATCAAAAAATATCCCAAGCTGGAATCTGA
ATTTGTTTACGGAGACTATAAAGTGTACGATGTTAGGAAAATGATCGCAAAGTCTGAGCAGGAAATAGGC
AAGGCCACCGCTAAGTACTTCTTTTACAGCAATATTATGAATTTTTTCAAGACCGAGATTACACTGGCCA
ATGGAGAGATTCGGAAGCGACCACTTATCGAAACAAACGGAGAAACAGGAGAAATCGTGTGGGACAAGGG
TAGGGATTTCGCGACAGTCCGCAAGGTCCTGTCCATGCCGCAGGTGAACATCGTTAAAAAGACCGAAGTA
CAGACCGGAGGCTTCTCCAAGGAAAGTATCCTCCCGAAAAGGAACAGCGACAAGCTGATCGCACGCAAAA
AAGATTGGGACCCCAAGAAATACGGCGGATTCGATTCTCCTACAGTCGCTTACAGTGTACTGGTTGTGGC
CAAAGTGGAGAAAGGGAAGTCTAAAAAACTCAAAAGCGTCAAGGAACTGCTGGGCATCACAATCATGGAG
CGATCCAGCTTCGAGAAAAACCCCATCGACTTTCTCGAAGCGAAAGGATATAAAGAGGTCAAAAAAGACC
TCATCATTAAGCTGCCCAAGTACTCTCTCTTTGAGCTTGAAAACGGCCGGAAACGAATGCTCGCTAGTGC
GGGCGAGCTGCAGAAAGGTAACGAGCTGGCACTGCCCTCTAAATACGTTAATTTCTTGTATCTGGCCAGC
CACTATGAAAAGCTCAAAGGGTCTCCCGAAGATAATGAGCAGAAGCAGCTGTTCGTGGAACAACACAAAC
ACTACCTTGATGAGATCATCGAGCAAATAAGCGAGTTCTCCAAAAGAGTGATCCTCGCCGACGCTAACCT
CGATAAGGTGCTTTCTGCTTACAATAAGCACAGGGATAAGCCCATCAGGGAGCAGGCAGAAAACATTATC
CACTTGTTTACTCTGACCAACTTGGGCGCGCCTGCAGCCTTCAAGTACTTCGACACCACCATAGACAGAA
AGCGGTACACCTCTACAAAGGAGGTCCTGGACGCCACACTGATTCATCAGTCAATTACGGGGCTCTATGA
AACAAGAATCGACCTCTCTCAGCTCGGTGGAGACGGCACCGGCGGGCCCAAGAAGAAGAGGAAGGTATAC
CCATACGATGTTCCTGACTATGCGGGCTATCCCTATGACGTCCCGGACTATGCAGGATCGTATCCTTATG
ACGTTCCAGATTACGCTGGATCCATGGACGCGAAATCACTTACGGCATGGTCGAGAACACTGGTTACGTT
CAAGGACGTGTTTGTGGACTTTACACGTGAGGAGTGGAAATTGCTGGATACTGCGCAACAAATTGTGTAT
CGAAATGTCATGCTTGAGAATTACAAGAACCTCGTCAGTCTCGGATACCAGTTGACGAAACCGGATGTGA
TCCTTAGGCTCGAAAAGGGGGAAGAACCTTGGCTGGTATAATTCGAATCCGGATAAGCGGCCGCCTCGAG
ATATCTAGACCCAGCTTTC
