Features (pLannotate 1.2.2; 37 found; start..end, strand, type, name):
    126..161     +  promoter       PGK promoter (fragment): mouse phosphoglycerate kinase 1 promoter
    179..1390    +  promoter       UbC promoter: human ubiquitin C promoter
   1449..2146    +  CDS            rtTA3 (fragment): reverse tetracycline transactivator 3 activates expression from Tet-responsive promoters in the presence of doxycycline
   2076..2186    +  CDS            VP48: 3 tandem repeats of the minimal activation domain of herpes simplex virus VP16 (Cheng et al., 2013)
   2231..2252    -  promoter       chicken β-actin promoter (fragment): contains a 21-bp deletion relative to the standard chicken β-actin promoter
   2343..2805    +  misc_feature   IRES: internal ribosome entry site (IRES) of the encephalomyocarditis virus (EMCV)
   2821..3615    +  CDS            NeoR/KanR: aminoglycoside phosphotransferase from Tn5; aph(3')-II (or nptII); confers resistance to neomycin, kanamycin, and G418 (Geneticin®)
   3643..3726    +  CDS            large T antigen (fragment): large T antigen from SV40 (simian virus 40)
   3760..3780    +  misc_feature   MCS (fragment): pBluescript multiple cloning site
   3792..4380    +  misc_feature   WPRE: woodchuck hepatitis virus posttranscriptional regulatory element
   4388..4453    +  CDS            nef (fragment): NEF_HV1Z2 - Experimental evidence at protein level: Swiss-Prot protein existence level 1. Extracellular Nef protein targets CD4(+) T-lymphocytes for apoptosis by interacting with CXCR4 surface receptors. From Human immunodeficiency virus type 1 group M subtype D (isolate Z2/CDC-Z34) (HIV-1).
   4455..4688    +  LTR            3' LTR (ΔU3): self-inactivating 3' long terminal repeat (LTR) from HIV-1
   4893..4997    +  promoter       AmpR promoter: bla
   4998..5858    +  CDS            AmpR: β-lactamase; bla; confers resistance to ampicillin, carbenicillin, and related antibiotics
   6029..6617    +  rep_origin     ori: high-copy-number ColE1/pMB1/pBR322/pUC origin of replication
   6800..6854    +  CDS            lacI (fragment): lac repressor; lacI; The lac repressor binds to the lac operator to inhibit transcription in E. coli. This inhibition can be relieved by adding lactose or isopropyl-β-D-thiogalactopyranoside (IPTG).
   6860..6953    +  rep_origin     SV40 ori (fragment): SV40 origin of replication
   6978..7015    +  CDS            lacI (fragment): lac repressor; lacI; The lac repressor binds to the lac operator to inhibit transcription in E. coli. This inhibition can be relieved by adding lactose or isopropyl-β-D-thiogalactopyranoside (IPTG).
   7028..7049    +  protein_bind   CAP binding site: CAP binding activates transcription in the presence of cAMP. E. coli catabolite activator protein
   7064..7094    +  promoter       lac promoter: promoter for the E. coli lac operon
   7098..7120    +  protein_bind   lac operator (fragment): The lac repressor binds to the lac operator to inhibit transcription in E. coli. This inhibition can be relieved by adding lactose or isopropyl-β-D-thiogalactopyranoside (IPTG). lac repressor encoded by lacI
   7152..7235    +  polyA_signal   SV40 poly(A) signal (fragment): SV40 polyadenylation signal
   7402..7731    +  CDS            nef (fragment): NEF_HV1BR - Experimental evidence at protein level: Swiss-Prot protein existence level 1. Extracellular Nef protein targets CD4(+) T-lymphocytes for apoptosis by interacting with CXCR4 surface receptors (PubMed:14990729). From Human immunodeficiency virus type 1 group M subtype B (isolate BRU/LAI) (HIV-1).
   7779..8036    +  LTR            5' LTR (truncated): truncated 5' long terminal repeat (LTR) from HIV-1
   8083..8208    +  misc_feature   HIV-1 Ψ: packaging signal of human immunodeficiency virus type 1
   8192..8530    +  CDS            HIV-1 gag (fragment): gag protein from human immunodeficiency virus 1; gag
   8705..8938    +  misc_feature   RRE: The Rev response element (RRE) of HIV-1 allows for Rev-dependent mRNA export from the nucleus to the cytoplasm.
   9315..9415    +  CDS            Rev (fragment): human immunodeficiency virus 1 (HIV-1) Rev protein; rev; enhances nuclear export of unspliced and incompletely spliced viral mRNAs
   9460..9577    +  misc_feature   cPPT/CTS: central polypurine tract and central termination sequence of HIV-1
   9632..9902    +  protein_bind   tetracycline response element: contains seven copies of the tetracycline operator tetO tetracycline repressor TetR
   9913..9930    +  misc_feature   MCS (fragment): pUC18/19 multiple cloning site
   9935..9973    +  promoter       minimal CMV promoter: human cytomegalovirus (CMV) immediate early promoter
  10103..10127   +  protein_bind   attB1: mutant version of attB; recombination site for the Gateway® BP reaction BP Clonase™
  10137..14240   +  CDS            Cas9: Cas9 (Csn1) endonuclease from the Streptococcus pyogenes Type II CRISPR/Cas system generates RNA-guided double strand breaks in DNA
  14274..14363   +  CDS            3xHA: three tandem HA epitope tags
  14406..14594   +  CDS            ZNF720 (fragment): ZN720_HUMAN - Experimental evidence at protein level: Swiss-Prot protein existence level 1. From Homo sapiens (Human).
  14635..14      -  protein_bind   attB2 (across the origin): mutant version of attB; recombination site for the Gateway® BP reaction BP Clonase™
>Addgene plasmid #50917 | pHAGE TRE dCas9-KRAB Sequencing Result | analyzer sequence | sequence record 148564
TTGTACAAAGTGGTTGATATCCAGCACAGTGGCGGCCGCTCGAGTCTAGAGGGCCCGCGGTTCGAATACC
CATACGACGTCCCAGACTACGCTTAGTAATGATTAATTAAACTAGAAATTCTACCGGGTAGGGGAGGCGC
TTTTCCCAAGGCAGTCTGGAGTAACCCACCCAAGATCTGGCCTCCGCGCCGGGTTTTGGCGCCTCCCGCG
GGCGCCCCCCTCCTCACGGCGAGCGCTGCCACGTCAGACGAAGGGCGCAGCGAGCGTCCTGATCCTTCCG
CCCGGACGCTCAGGACAGCGGCCCGCTGCTCATAAGACTCGGCCTTAGAACCCCAGTATCAGCAGAAGGA
CATTTTAGGACGGGACTTGGGTGACTCTAGGGCACTGGTTTTCTTTCCAGAGAGCGGAACAGGCGAGGAA
AAGTAGTCCCTTCTCGGCGATTCTGCGGAGGGATCTCCGTGGGGCGGTGAACGCCGATGATTATATAAGG
ACGCGCCGGGTGTGGCACAGCTAGTTCCGTCGCAGCCGGGATTTGGGTCGCGGTTCTTGTTTGTGGATCG
CTGTGATCGTCACTTGGTGAGTAGCGGGCTGCTGGGCTGGCCGGGGCTTTCGTGGCCGCCGGGCCGCTCG
GTGGGACGGAAGCGTGTGGAGAGACCGCCAAGGGCTGTAGTCTGGGTCCGCGAGCAAGGTTGCCCTGAAC
TGGGGGTTGGGGGGAGCGCAGCAAAATGGCGGCTGTTCCCGAGTCTTGAATGGAAGACGCTTGTGAGGCG
GGCTGTGAGGTCGTTGAAACAAGGTGGGGGGCATGGTGGGCGGCAAGAACCCAAGGTCTTGAGGCCTTCG
CTAATGCGGGAAAGCTCTTATTCGGGTGAGATGGGCTGGGGCACCATCTGGGGACCCTGACGTGAAGTTT
GTCACTGACTGGAGAACTCGGTTTGTCGTCTGTTGCGGGGGCGGCAGTTATGGCGGTGCCGTTGGGCAGT
GCACCCGTACCTTTGGGAGCGCGCGCCCTCGTCGTGTCGTGACGTCACCCGTTCTGTTGGCTTATAATGC
AGGGTGGGGCCACCTGCCGGTAGGTGTGCGGTAGGCTTTTCTCCGTCGCAGGACGCAGGGTTCGGGCCTA
GGGTAGGCTCTCCTGAATCGACAGGCGCCGGACCTCTGGTGAGGGGAGGGATAAGTGAGGCGTCAGTTTC
TTTGGTCGGTTTTATGTACCTATCTTCTTAAGTAGCTGAAGCTCCGGTTTTGAACTATGCGCTCGGGGTT
GGCGAGTGTGTTTTGTGAAGTTTTTTAGGCACCTTTTGAAATGTAATCATTTGGGTCAATATGTAATTTT
CAGTGTTAGACTAGTAAATTGTCCGCTAAATTCTGGCCGTTTTTGGCTTTTTTGTTAGACGAAGCTTGGT
ACCGAGCTCGGATCTCCACCCCGTACCGGTCCTGCAGTCGAATTCACCATGTCTAGACTGGACAAGAGCA
AAGTCATAAACGGAGCTCTGGAATTACTCAATGGTGTCGGTATCGAAGGCCTGACGACAAGGAAACTCGC
TCAAAAGCTGGGAGTTGAGCAGCCTACCCTGTACTGGCACGTGAAGAACAAGCGGGCCCTGCTCGATGCC
CTGCCAATCGAGATGCTGGACAGGCATCATACCCACTTCTGCCCCCTGGAAGGCGAGTCATGGCAAGACT
TTCTGCGGAACAACGCCAAGTCATACCGCTGTGCTCTCCTCTCACATCGCGACGGGGCTAAAGTGCATCT
CGGCACCCGCCCAACAGAGAAACAGTACGAAACCCTGGAAAATCAGCTCGCGTTCCTGTGTCAGCAAGGC
TTCTCCCTGGAGAACGCACTGTACGCTCTGTCCGCCGTGGGCCACTTTACACTGGGCTGCGTATTGGAGG
AACAGGAGCATCAAGTAGCAAAAGAGGAAAGAGAGACACCTACCACCGATTCTATGCCCCCACTTCTGAG
ACAAGCAATTGAGCTGTTCGACCGGCAGGGAGCCGAACCTGCCTTCCTTTTCGGCCTGGAACTAATCATA
TGTGGCCTGGAGAAACAGCTAAAGTGCGAAAGCGGCGGGCCGACCGACGCCCTTGACGATTTTGACTTAG
ACATGCTCCCAGCCGATGCCCTTGACGACTTTGACCTTGATATGCTGCCTGCTGACGCTCTTGACGATTT
TGACCTTGACATGCTCCCCGGGTAACTAAGTAAGGATCCGCGGCCGCACTAGAGGAATTCCGCCCCTCCC
CCCCCCCCCCCCTAACGTTACTGGCCGAAGCCGCTTGGAATAAGGCCGGTGTGCGTTTGTCTATATGTTA
TTTTCCACCATATTGCCGTCTTTTGGCAATGTGAGGGCCCGGAAACCTGGCCCTGTCTTCTTGACGAGCA
TTCCTAGGGGTCTTTCCCCTCTCGCCAAAGGAATGCAAGGTCTGTTGAATGTCGTGAAGGAAGCAGTTCC
TCTGGAAGCTTCTTGAAGACAAACAACGTCTGTAGCGACCCTTTGCAGGCAGCGGAACCCCCCACCTGGC
GACAGGTGCCTCTGCGGCCAAAAGCCACGTGTATAAGATACACCTGCAAAGGCGGCACAACCCCAGTGCC
ACGTTGTGAGTTGGATAGTTGTGGAAAGAGTCAAATGGCTCTCCTCAAGCGTATTCAACAAGGGGCTGAA
GGATGCCCAGAAGGTACCCCATTGTATGGGATCTGATCTGGGGCCTCGGTGCACATGCTTTACATGTGTT
TAGTCGAGGTTAAAAAAACGTCTAGGCCCCCCGAACCACGGGGACGTGGTTTTCCTTTGAAAAACACGAT
GATAAGCTTACCGGTCCACCATGATTGAACAAGATGGATTGCACGCAGGTTCTCCGGCCGCTTGGGTGGA
GAGGCTATTCGGCTATGACTGGGCACAACAGACAATCGGCTGCTCTGATGCCGCCGTGTTCCGGCTGTCA
GCGCAGGGGCGCCCGGTTCTTTTTGTCAAGACCGACCTGTCCGGTGCCCTGAATGAACTGCAAGACGAGG
CAGCGCGGCTATCGTGGCTGGCCACGACGGGCGTTCCTTGCGCAGCTGTGCTCGACGTTGTCACTGAAGC
GGGAAGGGACTGGCTGCTATTGGGCGAAGTGCCGGGGCAGGATCTCCTGTCATCTCACCTTGCTCCTGCC
GAGAAAGTATCCATCATGGCTGATGCAATGCGGCGGCTGCATACGCTTGATCCGGCTACCTGCCCATTCG
ACCACCAAGCGAAACATCGCATCGAGCGAGCACGTACTCGGATGGAAGCCGGTCTTGTCGATCAGGATGA
TCTGGACGAAGAGCATCAGGGGCTCGCGCCAGCCGAACTGTTCGCCAGGCTCAAGGCGAGCATGCCCGAC
GGCGAGGATCTCGTCGTGACCCATGGCGATGCCTGCTTGCCGAATATCATGGTGGAAAATGGCCGCTTTT
CTGGATTCATCGACTGTGGCCGGCTGGGTGTGGCGGACCGCTATCAGGACATAGCGTTGGCTACCCGTGA
TATTGCTGAAGAGCTTGGCGGCGAATGGGCTGACCGCTTCCTCGTGCTTTACGGTATCGCCGCTCCCGAT
TCGCAGCGCATCGCCTTCTATCGCCTTCTTGACGAGTTCTTCTGATGTACAAGTAAAGCGGCCGCGACTC
TAGATCATAATCAGCCATACCACATTTGTAGAGGTTTTACTTGCTTTAAAAAACCTCCCACACCTCCCCC
TGAACCTGAAACATAAAATGAATGCAATTGTTGTTGTTTAGTCCCTCCCAATTCGATATCAAGCTTATCG
CGATAGATCCTAATCAACCTCTGGATTACAAAATTTGTGAAAGATTGACTGGTATTCTTAACTATGTTGC
TCCTTTTACGCTATGTGGATACGCTGCTTTAATGCCTTTGTATCATGCTATTGCTTCCCGTATGGCTTTC
ATTTTCTCCTCCTTGTATAAATCCTGGTTGCTGTCTCTTTATGAGGAGTTGTGGCCCGTTGTCAGGCAAC
GTGGCGTGGTGTGCACTGTGTTTGCTGACGCAACCCCCACTGGTTGGGGCATTGCCACCACCTGTCAGCT
CCTTTCCGGGACTTTCGCTTTCCCCCTCCCTATTGCCACGGCGGAACTCATCGCCGCCTGCCTTGCCCGC
TGCTGGACAGGGGCTCGGCTGTTGGGCACTGACAATTCCGTGGTGTTGTCGGGGAAATCATCGTCCTTTC
CTTGGCTGCTCGCCTGTGTTGCCACCTGGATTCTGCGCGGGACGTCCTTCTGCTACGTCCCTTCGGCCCT
CAATCCAGCGGACCTTCCTTCCCGCGGCCTGCTGCCGGCTCTGCGGCCTCTTCCGCGTCTTCGCCTTCGC
CCTCAGACGAGTCGGATCTCCCTTTGGGCCGCCTCCCCGCCTGAGATCCTTTAAGACCAATGACTTACAA
GGCAGCTGTAGATCTTAGCCACTTTTTAAAAGAAAAGGGGGGACTGGAAGGGCTAATTCACTCCCAACGA
AGACAAGATCTGCTTTTTGCTTGTACTGGGTCTCTCTGGTTAGACCAGATCTGAGCCTGGGAGCTCTCTG
GCTAACTAGGGAACCCACTGCTTAAGCCTCAATAAAGCTTGCCTTGAGTGCTTCAAGTAGTGTGTGCCCG
TCTGTTGTGTGACTCTGGTAACTAGAGATCCCTCAGACCCTTTTAGTCAGTGTGGAAAATCTCTAGCAGT
AGTAGTTCATGTCATCTTATTATTCAGTATTTATAACTTGCAAAGAAATGAATATCAGAGAGTGAGAGGC
CCGGGTTAATTAAGGAAAGGGCTAGATCATTCTTGAAGACGAAAGGGCCTCGTGATACGCCTATTTTTAT
AGGTTAATGTCATGATAATAATGGTTTCTTAGACGTCAGGTGGCACTTTTCGGGGAAATGTGCGCGGAAC
CCCTATTTGTTTATTTTTCTAAATACATTCAAATATGTATCCGCTCATGAGACAATAACCCTGATAAATG
CTTCAATAATATTGAAAAAGGAAGAGTATGAGTATTCAACATTTCCGTGTCGCCCTTATTCCCTTTTTTG
CGGCATTTTGCCTTCCTGTTTTTGCTCACCCAGAAACGCTGGTGAAAGTAAAAGATGCTGAAGATCAGTT
GGGTGCACGAGTGGGTTACATCGAACTGGATCTCAACAGCGGTAAGATCCTTGAGAGTTTTCGCCCCGAA
GAACGTTTTCCAATGATGAGCACTTTTAAAGTTCTGCTATGTGGCGCGGTATTATCCCGTGTTGACGCCG
GGCAAGAGCAACTCGGTCGCCGCATACACTATTCTCAGAATGACTTGGTTGAGTACTCACCAGTCACAGA
AAAGCATCTTACGGATGGCATGACAGTAAGAGAATTATGCAGTGCTGCCATAACCATGAGTGATAACACT
GCGGCCAACTTACTTCTGACAACGATCGGAGGACCGAAGGAGCTAACCGCTTTTTTGCACAACATGGGGG
ATCATGTAACTCGCCTTGATCGTTGGGAACCGGAGCTGAATGAAGCCATACCAAACGACGAGCGTGACAC
CACGATGCCTGTAGCAATGGCAACAACGTTGCGCAAACTATTAACTGGCGAACTACTTACTCTAGCTTCC
CGGCAACAATTAATAGACTGGATGGAGGCGGATAAAGTTGCAGGACCACTTCTGCGCTCGGCCCTTCCGG
CTGGCTGGTTTATTGCTGATAAATCTGGAGCCGGTGAGCGTGGGTCTCGCGGTATCATTGCAGCACTGGG
GCCAGATGGTAAGCCCTCCCGTATCGTAGTTATCTACACGACGGGGAGTCAGGCAACTATGGATGAACGA
AATAGACAGATCGCTGAGATAGGTGCCTCACTGATTAAGCATTGGTAACTGTCAGACCAAGTTTACTCAT
ATATACTTTAGATTGATTTAAAACTTCATTTTTAATTTAAAAGGATCTAGGTGAAGATCCTTTTTGATAA
TCTCATGACCAAAATCCCTTAACGTGAGTTTTCGTTCCACTGAGCGTCAGACCCCGTAGAAAAGATCAAA
GGATCTTCTTGAGATCCTTTTTTTCTGCGCGTAATCTGCTGCTTGCAAACAAAAAAACCACCGCTACCAG
CGGTGGTTTGTTTGCCGGATCAAGAGCTACCAACTCTTTTTCCGAAGGTAACTGGCTTCAGCAGAGCGCA
GATACCAAATACTGTTCTTCTAGTGTAGCCGTAGTTAGGCCACCACTTCAAGAACTCTGTAGCACCGCCT
ACATACCTCGCTCTGCTAATCCTGTTACCAGTGGCTGCTGCCAGTGGCGATAAGTCGTGTCTTACCGGGT
TGGACTCAAGACGATAGTTACCGGATAAGGCGCAGCGGTCGGGCTGAACGGGGGGTTCGTGCACACAGCC
CAGCTTGGAGCGAACGACCTACACCGAACTGAGATACCTACAGCGTGAGCTATGAGAAAGCGCCACGCTT
CCCGAAGGGAGAAAGGCGGACAGGTATCCGGTAAGCGGCAGGGTCGGAACAGGAGAGCGCACGAGGGAGC
TTCCAGGGGGAAACGCCTGGTATCTTTATAGTCCTGTCGGGTTTCGCCACCTCTGACTTGAGCGTCGATT
TTTGTGATGCTCGTCAGGGGGGCGGAGCCTATGGAAAAACGCCAGCAACGCGGCCTTTTTACGGTTCCTG
GCCTTTTGCTGGCCTTTTGCTCACATGTTCTTTCCTGCGTTATCCCCTGATTCTGTGGATAACCGTATTA
CCGCCTTTGAGTGAGCTGATACCGCTCGCCGCAGCCGAACGACCGAGCGCAGCGAGTCAGTGAGCGAGGA
AGCGGAAGAGCGCCCAATACGCAAACCGCCTCTCCCCGCGCGTTGGCCGATTCATTAATGCAGCAAGCTC
ATGGCTGACTAATTTTTTTTATTTATGCAGAGGCCGAGGCCGCCTCGGCCTCTGAGCTATTCCAGAAGTA
GTGAGGAGGCTTTTTTGGAGGCCTAGGCTTTTGCAAAAAGCTCCCCGTGGCACGACAGGTTTCCCGACTG
GAAAGCGGGCAGTGAGCGCAACGCAATTAATGTGAGTTAGCTCACTCATTAGGCACCCCAGGCTTTACAC
TTTATGCTTCCGGCTCGTATGTTGTGTGGAATTGTGAGCGGATAACAATTTCACACAGGAAACAGCTATG
ACATGATTACGAATTTCACAAATAAAGCATTTTTTTCACTGCATTCTAGTTGTGGTTTGTCCAAACTCAT
CAATGTATCTTATCATGTCTGGATCAACTGGATAACTCAAGCTAACCAAAATCATCCCAAACTTCCCACC
CCATACCCTATTACCACTGCCAATTACCTGTGGTTTCATTTACTCTAAACCTGTGATTCCTCTGAATTAT
TTTCATTTTAAAGAAATTGTATTTGTTAAATATGTACTACAAACTTAGTAGTTGGAAGGGCTAATTCACT
CCCAAAGAAGACAAGATATCCTTGATCTGTGGATCTACCACACACAAGGCTACTTCCCTGATTAGCAGAA
CTACACACCAGGGCCAGGGGTCAGATATCCACTGACCTTTGGATGGTGCTACAAGCTAGTACCAGTTGAG
CCAGATAAGGTAGAAGAGGCCAATAAAGGAGAGAACACCAGCTTGTTACACCCTGTGAGCCTGCATGGGA
TGGATGACCCGGAGAGAGAAGTGTTAGAGTGGAGGTTTGACAGCCGCCTAGCATTTCATCACGTGGCCCG
AGAGCTGCATCCGGAGTACTTCAAGAACTGCTGATATCGAGCTTGCTACAAGGGACTTTCCGCTGGGGAC
TTTCCAGGGAGGCGTGGCCTGGGCGGGACTGGGGAGTGGCGAGCCCTCAGATCCTGCATATAAGCAGCTG
CTTTTTGCCTGTACTGGGTCTCTCTGGTTAGACCAGATCTGAGCCTGGGAGCTCTCTGGCTAACTAGGGA
ACCCACTGCTTAAGCCTCAATAAAGCTTGCCTTGAGTGCTTCAAGTAGTGTGTGCCCGTCTGTTGTGTGA
CTCTGGTAACTAGAGATCCCTCAGACCCTTTTAGTCAGTGTGGAAAATCTCTAGCAGTGGCGCCCGAACA
GGGACTTGAAAGCGAAAGGGAAACCAGAGGAGCTCTCTCGACGCAGGACTCGGCTTGCTGAAGCGCGCAC
GGCAAGAGGCGAGGGGCGGCGACTGGTGAGTACGCCAAAAATTTTGACTAGCGGAGGCTAGAAGGAGAGA
GATGGGTGCGAGAGCGTCAGTATTAAGCGGGGGAGAATTAGATCGCGATGGGAAAAAATTCGGTTAAGGC
CAGGGGGAAAGAAAAAATATAAATTAAAACATATAGTATGGGCAAGCAGGGAGCTAGAACGATTCGCAGT
TAATCCTGGCCTGTTAGAAACATCAGAAGGCTGTAGACAAATACTGGGACAGCTACAACCATCCCTTCAG
ACAGGATCAGAAGAACTTAGATCATTATATAATACAGTAGCAACCCTCTATTGTGTGCATCAAAGGATAG
AGATAAAAGACACCAAGGAAGCTTTAGACAAGATAGAGGAAGAGCAAAACAAAAGTAAGACCACCGCACA
GCAAGCGGCCGGCCGCTGATCTTCAGACCTGGAGGAGGAGATATGAGGGACAATTGGAGAAGTGAATTAT
ATAAATATAAAGTAGTAAAAATTGAACCATTAGGAGTAGCACCCACCAAGGCAAAGAGAAGAGTGGTGCA
GAGAGAAAAAAGAGCAGTGGGAATAGGAGCTTTGTTCCTTGGGTTCTTGGGAGCAGCAGGAAGCACTATG
GGCGCAGCGTCAATGACGCTGACGGTACAGGCCAGACAATTATTGTCTGGTATAGTGCAGCAGCAGAACA
ATTTGCTGAGGGCTATTGAGGCGCAACAGCATCTGTTGCAACTCACAGTCTGGGGCATCAAGCAGCTCCA
GGCAAGAATCCTGGCTGTGGAAAGATACCTAAAGGATCAACAGCTCCTGGGGATTTGGGGTTGCTCTGGA
AAACTCATTTGCACCACTGCTGTGCCTTGGAATGCTAGTTGGAGTAATAAATCTCTGGAACAGATTTGGA
ATCACACGACCTGGATGGAGTGGGACAGAGAAATTAACAATTACACAAGCTTAATACACTCCTTAATTGA
AGAATCGCAAAACCAGCAAGAAAAGAATGAACAAGAATTATTGGAATTAGATAAATGGGCAAGTTTGTGG
AATTGGTTTAACATAACAAATTGGCTGTGGTATATAAAATTATTCATAATGATAGTAGGAGGCTTGGTAG
GTTTAAGAATAGTTTTTGCTGTACTTTCTATAGTGAATAGAGTTAGGCAGGGATATTCACCATTATCGTT
TCAGACCCACCTCCCAACCCCGAGGGGACCCGACAGGCCCGAAGGAATAGAAGAAGAAGGTGGAGAGAGA
GACAGAGACAGATCCATTCGATTAGTGAACGGATCTCGACGGTATCGCCGAATTCACAAATGGCAGTATT
CATCCACAATTTTAAAAGAAAAGGGGGGATTGGGGGGTACAGTGCAGGGGAAAGAATAGTAGACATAATA
GCAACAGACATACAAACTAAAGAATTACAAAAACAAATTACAAAAATTCAAAATTTTCGGGTTTATTACA
GGGACAGCAGAGATCCAGTTTGGACTAGGATCCTTTACCACTCCCTATCAGTGATAGAGAAAAGTGAAAG
TCGAGTTTACCACTCCCTATCAGTGATAGAGAAAAGTGAAAGTCGAGTTTACCACTCCCTATCAGTGATA
GAGAAAAGTGAAAGTCGAGTTTACCACTCCCTATCAGTGATAGAGAAAAGTGAAAGTCGAGTTTACCACT
CCCTATCAGTGATAGAGAAAAGTGAAAGTCGAGTTTACCACTCCCTATCAGTGATAGAGAAAAGTGAAAG
TCGAGTTTACCACTCCCTATCAGTGATAGAGAAAAGTGAAAGTCGAGCTCGGTACCCGGGTCGAGGTAGG
CGTGTACGGTGGGAGGCCTATATAAGCAGAGCTCGTTTAGTGAACCGTCAGATCGCCTGGAGACGCCATC
CACGCTGTTTTGACCTCCATAGAAGACACCGGGACCGATCCAGCCTCCGCGGCCCCGAACTAGTCCAGTG
TGGTGGAATTCTGCAGATATCAACAAGTTTGTACAAAAAAGCAGGCTGGCGCCACCATGGACAAGAAGTA
CTCCATTGGGCTCGCTATCGGTACCAACAGCGTCGGCTGGGCCGTCATTACGGACGAGTACAAGGTGCCG
AGCAAAAAATTCAAAGTTCTGGGCAATACCGATCGCCACAGCATAAAGAAGAACCTCATTGGAGCCCTCC
TGTTCGACTCCGGGGAGACGGCCGAAGCCACGCGGCTCAAAAGAACAGCACGGCGCAGATATACCCGCAG
AAAGAATCGGATCTGCTACCTGCAGGAGATCTTTAGTAATGAGATGGCTAAGGTGGATGACTCTTTCTTC
CATAGGCTGGAGGAGTCCTTTTTGGTGGAGGAGGATAAAAAGCACGAGCGCCACCCAATCTTTGGCAATA
TCGTGGACGAGGTGGCGTACCATGAAAAGTACCCAACCATATATCATCTGAGGAAGAAGCTGGTAGACAG
TACTGATAAGGCTGACTTGCGGTTGATCTATCTCGCGCTGGCGCACATGATCAAATTTCGGGGACACTTC
CTCATCGAGGGGGACCTGAACCCAGACAACAGCGATGTCGACAAACTCTTTATCCAACTGGTTCAGACTT
ACAATCAGCTTTTCGAGGAGAACCCGATCAACGCATCCGGCGTTGACGCCAAAGCAATCCTGAGCGCTAG
GCTGTCCAAATCCCGGCGGCTCGAAAACCTCATCGCACAGCTCCCTGGGGAGAAGAAGAACGGCCTGTTT
GGTAATCTTATCGCCCTGTCACTCGGGCTGACCCCCAACTTTAAATCTAACTTCGACCTGGCCGAAGATG
CCAAGCTGCAACTGAGCAAAGACACCTACGATGATGATCTCGACAATCTGCTGGCCCAGATCGGCGACCA
GTACGCAGACCTTTTTTTGGCGGCAAAGAACCTGTCAGACGCCATTCTGCTGAGTGATATTCTGCGAGTG
AACACGGAGATCACCAAAGCTCCGCTGAGCGCTAGTATGATCAAGCGCTATGATGAGCACCACCAAGACT
TGACTTTGCTGAAGGCCCTTGTCAGACAGCAACTGCCTGAGAAGTACAAGGAAATTTTCTTCGATCAGTC
TAAAAATGGCTACGCCGGATACATTGACGGCGGAGCAAGCCAGGAGGAATTTTACAAATTTATTAAGCCC
ATCTTGGAAAAAATGGACGGCACCGAGGAGCTGCTGGTAAAGCTGAACAGAGAAGATCTGTTGCGCAAAC
AGCGCACTTTCGACAATGGAAGCATCCCCCACCAGATTCACCTGGGCGAACTGCACGCTATCCTCAGGCG
GCAAGAGGATTTCTACCCCTTTTTGAAAGATAACAGGGAAAAGATTGAGAAAATCCTCACATTTCGGATA
CCCTACTATGTAGGCCCCCTCGCTCGGGGAAATTCCAGATTCGCGTGGATGACTCGCAAATCAGAAGAGA
CCATCACTCCCTGGAACTTCGAGGAAGTCGTGGATAAGGGGGCCTCTGCCCAGTCCTTCATCGAAAGGAT
GACTAACTTTGATAAAAATCTGCCTAACGAAAAGGTGCTTCCTAAACACTCTCTGCTGTACGAGTACTTC
ACAGTTTATAACGAGCTCACCAAGGTCAAATACGTCACAGAAGGGATGAGAAAGCCAGCATTCCTGTCTG
GAGAGCAGAAGAAAGCTATCGTGGACCTCCTCTTCAAGACGAACCGGAAAGTTACCGTGAAACAGCTCAA
AGAAGACTATTTCAAAAAGATTGAATGTTTCGACTCTGTTGAAATCAGCGGAGTGGAGGATCGCTTCAAC
GCATCCCTGGGAACGTATCACGATCTCCTGAAAATCATTAAAGACAAGGACTTCCTGGACAATGAGGAGA
ACGAGGACATTCTTGAGGACATTGTCCTCACCCTTACGTTGTTTGAAGATAGGGAGATGATTGAAGAACG
CTTGAAAACTTACGCTCATCTCTTCGACGACAAAGTCATGAAACAGCTCAAGAGACGCCGATATACAGGA
TGGGGGCGGCTGTCAAGAAAACTGATCAATGGCATCCGAGACAAGCAGAGTGGAAAGACAATCCTGGATT
TTCTTAAGTCCGATGGATTTGCCAACCGGAACTTCATGCAGTTGATCCATGATGACTCTCTCACCTTTAA
GGAGGACATCCAGAAAGCACAAGTTTCTGGCCAGGGGGACAGTCTTCACGAGCACATCGCTAATCTTGCA
GGTAGCCCAGCTATCAAAAAGGGAATACTGCAGACCGTTAAGGTCGTGGATGAACTCGTCAAAGTAATGG
GAAGGCATAAGCCCGAGAATATCGTTATCGAGATGGCCCGAGAGAACCAAACTACCCAGAAGGGACAGAA
GAACAGTAGGGAAAGGATGAAGAGGATTGAAGAGGGTATAAAAGAACTGGGGTCCCAAATCCTTAAGGAA
CACCCAGTTGAAAACACCCAGCTTCAGAATGAGAAGCTCTACCTGTACTACCTGCAGAACGGCAGGGACA
TGTACGTGGATCAGGAACTGGACATCAACCGGTTGTCCGACTACGACGTGGATGCTATCGTGCCCCAAAG
CTTTCTCAAAGATGATTCTATTGATAATAAAGTGTTGACAAGATCCGATAAAAATAGAGGGAAGAGTGAT
AACGTCCCCTCAGAAGAAGTTGTCAAGAAAATGAAAAATTATTGGCGGCAGCTGCTGAACGCCAAACTGA
TCACACAACGGAAGTTCGATAATCTGACTAAGGCTGAACGAGGTGGCCTGTCTGAGTTGGATAAAGCCGG
CTTCATCAAAAGGCAGCTTGTTGAGACACGCCAGATCACCAAGCACGTGGCCCAAATTCTCGATTCACGC
ATGAACACCAAGTACGATGAAAATGACAAACTGATTCGAGAGGTGAAAGTTATTACTCTGAAGTCTAAGC
TGGTCTCAGATTTCAGAAAGGACTTTCAGTTTTATAAGGTGAGAGAGATCAACAATTACCACCATGCGCA
TGATGCCTACCTGAATGCAGTGGTAGGCACTGCACTTATCAAAAAATATCCCAAGCTGGAATCTGAATTT
GTTTACGGAGACTATAAAGTGTACGATGTTAGGAAAATGATCGCAAAGTCTGAGCAGGAAATAGGCAAGG
CCACCGCTAAGTACTTCTTTTACAGCAATATTATGAATTTTTTCAAGACCGAGATTACACTGGCCAATGG
AGAGATTCGGAAGCGACCACTTATCGAAACAAACGGAGAAACAGGAGAAATCGTGTGGGACAAGGGTAGG
GATTTCGCGACAGTCCGCAAGGTCCTGTCCATGCCGCAGGTGAACATCGTTAAAAAGACCGAAGTACAGA
CCGGAGGCTTCTCCAAGGAAAGTATCCTCCCGAAAAGGAACAGCGACAAGCTGATCGCACGCAAAAAAGA
TTGGGACCCCAAGAAATACGGCGGATTCGATTCTCCTACAGTCGCTTACAGTGTACTGGTTGTGGCCAAA
GTGGAGAAAGGGAAGTCTAAAAAACTCAAAAGCGTCAAGGAACTGCTGGGCATCACAATCATGGAGCGAT
CCAGCTTCGAGAAAAACCCCATCGACTTTCTCGAAGCGAAAGGATATAAAGAGGTCAAAAAAGACCTCAT
CATTAAGCTGCCCAAGTACTCTCTCTTTGAGCTTGAAAACGGCCGGAAACGAATGCTCGCTAGTGCGGGC
GAGCTGCAGAAAGGTAACGAGCTGGCACTGCCCTCTAAATACGTTAATTTCTTGTATCTGGCCAGCCACT
ATGAAAAGCTCAAAGGGTCTCCCGAAGATAATGAGCAGAAGCAGCTGTTCGTGGAACAACACAAACACTA
CCTTGATGAGATCATCGAGCAAATAAGCGAGTTCTCCAAAAGAGTGATCCTCGCCGACGCTAACCTCGAT
AAGGTGCTTTCTGCTTACAATAAGCACAGGGATAAGCCCATCAGGGAGCAGGCAGAAAACATTATCCACT
TGTTTACTCTGACCAACTTGGGCGCGCCTGCAGCCTTCAAGTACTTCGACACCACCATAGACAGAAAGCG
GTACACCTCTACAAAGGAGGTCCTGGACGCCACACTGATTCATCAGTCAATTACGGGGCTCTATGAAACA
AGAATCGACCTCTCTCAGCTCGGTGGAGACGGCACCGGCGGGCCCAAGAAGAAGAGGAAGGTATACCCAT
ACGATGTTCCTGACTATGCGGGCTATCCCTATGACGTCCCGGACTATGCAGGATCGTATCCTTATGACGT
TCCAGATTACGCTGGATCCATGGACGCGAAATCACTTACGGCATGGTCGAGAACACTGGTTACGTTCAAG
GACGTGTTTGTGGACTTTACACGTGAGGAGTGGAAATTGCTGGATACTGCGCAACAAATTGTGTATCGAA
ATGTCATGCTTGAGAATTACAAGAACCTCGTCAGTCTCGGATACCAGTTGACGAAACCGGATGTGATCCT
TAGGCTCGAAAAGGGGGAAGAACCTTGGCTGGTATAATTCGAATCCGGATAAGCGGCCGCCTCGAGATAT
CTAGACCCAGCTTTC
