Features (pLannotate 1.2.2; 36 found; start..end, strand, type, name):
    126..161     +  promoter       PGK promoter (fragment): mouse phosphoglycerate kinase 1 promoter
    179..1390    +  promoter       UbC promoter: human ubiquitin C promoter
   1449..2146    +  CDS            rtTA3 (fragment): reverse tetracycline transactivator 3 activates expression from Tet-responsive promoters in the presence of doxycycline
   2076..2186    +  CDS            VP48: 3 tandem repeats of the minimal activation domain of herpes simplex virus VP16 (Cheng et al., 2013)
   2344..2806    +  misc_feature   IRES: internal ribosome entry site (IRES) of the encephalomyocarditis virus (EMCV)
   2822..3616    +  CDS            NeoR/KanR: aminoglycoside phosphotransferase from Tn5; aph(3')-II (or nptII); confers resistance to neomycin, kanamycin, and G418 (Geneticin®)
   3644..3727    +  CDS            large T antigen (fragment): large T antigen from SV40 (simian virus 40)
   3761..3781    +  misc_feature   MCS (fragment): pBluescript multiple cloning site
   3793..4381    +  misc_feature   WPRE: woodchuck hepatitis virus posttranscriptional regulatory element
   4389..4454    +  CDS            nef (fragment): NEF_HV1Z2 - Experimental evidence at protein level: Swiss-Prot protein existence level 1. Extracellular Nef protein targets CD4(+) T-lymphocytes for apoptosis by interacting with CXCR4 surface receptors. From Human immunodeficiency virus type 1 group M subtype D (isolate Z2/CDC-Z34) (HIV-1).
   4456..4689    +  LTR            3' LTR (ΔU3): self-inactivating 3' long terminal repeat (LTR) from HIV-1
   4894..4998    +  promoter       AmpR promoter: bla
   4999..5859    +  CDS            AmpR: β-lactamase; bla; confers resistance to ampicillin, carbenicillin, and related antibiotics
   6030..6618    +  rep_origin     ori: high-copy-number ColE1/pMB1/pBR322/pUC origin of replication
   6801..6855    +  CDS            lacI (fragment): lac repressor; lacI; The lac repressor binds to the lac operator to inhibit transcription in E. coli. This inhibition can be relieved by adding lactose or isopropyl-β-D-thiogalactopyranoside (IPTG).
   6861..6954    +  rep_origin     SV40 ori (fragment): SV40 origin of replication
   6979..7016    +  CDS            lacI (fragment): lac repressor; lacI; The lac repressor binds to the lac operator to inhibit transcription in E. coli. This inhibition can be relieved by adding lactose or isopropyl-β-D-thiogalactopyranoside (IPTG).
   7029..7050    +  protein_bind   CAP binding site: CAP binding activates transcription in the presence of cAMP. E. coli catabolite activator protein
   7065..7095    +  promoter       lac promoter: promoter for the E. coli lac operon
   7099..7121    +  protein_bind   lac operator (fragment): The lac repressor binds to the lac operator to inhibit transcription in E. coli. This inhibition can be relieved by adding lactose or isopropyl-β-D-thiogalactopyranoside (IPTG). lac repressor encoded by lacI
   7153..7236    +  polyA_signal   SV40 poly(A) signal (fragment): SV40 polyadenylation signal
   7403..7732    +  CDS            nef (fragment): NEF_HV1BR - Experimental evidence at protein level: Swiss-Prot protein existence level 1. Extracellular Nef protein targets CD4(+) T-lymphocytes for apoptosis by interacting with CXCR4 surface receptors (PubMed:14990729). From Human immunodeficiency virus type 1 group M subtype B (isolate BRU/LAI) (HIV-1).
   7780..8037    +  LTR            5' LTR (truncated): truncated 5' long terminal repeat (LTR) from HIV-1
   8084..8209    +  misc_feature   HIV-1 Ψ: packaging signal of human immunodeficiency virus type 1
   8193..8531    +  CDS            HIV-1 gag (fragment): gag protein from human immunodeficiency virus 1; gag
   8706..8939    +  misc_feature   RRE: The Rev response element (RRE) of HIV-1 allows for Rev-dependent mRNA export from the nucleus to the cytoplasm.
   9316..9416    +  CDS            Rev (fragment): human immunodeficiency virus 1 (HIV-1) Rev protein; rev; enhances nuclear export of unspliced and incompletely spliced viral mRNAs
   9461..9578    +  misc_feature   cPPT/CTS: central polypurine tract and central termination sequence of HIV-1
   9633..9903    +  protein_bind   tetracycline response element: contains seven copies of the tetracycline operator tetO tetracycline repressor TetR
   9914..9931    +  misc_feature   MCS (fragment): pUC18/19 multiple cloning site
   9936..9974    +  promoter       minimal CMV promoter: human cytomegalovirus (CMV) immediate early promoter
  10104..10128   +  protein_bind   attB1: mutant version of attB; recombination site for the Gateway® BP reaction BP Clonase™
  10138..14241   +  CDS            Cas9: Cas9 (Csn1) endonuclease from the Streptococcus pyogenes Type II CRISPR/Cas system generates RNA-guided double strand breaks in DNA
  14275..14364   +  CDS            3xHA: three tandem HA epitope tags
  14407..14595   +  CDS            ZNF720 (fragment): ZN720_HUMAN - Experimental evidence at protein level: Swiss-Prot protein existence level 1. From Homo sapiens (Human).
  14636..14      -  protein_bind   attB2 (across the origin): mutant version of attB; recombination site for the Gateway® BP reaction BP Clonase™
>Addgene plasmid #50917 | pHAGE TRE dCas9-KRAB Sequencing Result | analyzer sequence | sequence record 342092
TTGTACAAAGTGGTTGATATCCAGCACAGTGGCGGCCGCTCGAGTCTAGAGGGCCCGCGGTTCGAATACC
CATACGACGTCCCAGACTACGCTTAGTAATGATTAATTAAACTAGAAATTCTACCGGGTAGGGGAGGCGC
TTTTCCCAAGGCAGTCTGGAGTAACCCACCCAAGATCTGGCCTCCGCGCCGGGTTTTGGCGCCTCCCGCG
GGCGCCCCCCTCCTCACGGCGAGCGCTGCCACGTCAGACGAAGGGCGCAGCGAGCGTCCTGATCCTTCCG
CCCGGACGCTCAGGACAGCGGCCCGCTGCTCATAAGACTCGGCCTTAGAACCCCAGTATCAGCAGAAGGA
CATTTTAGGACGGGACTTGGGTGACTCTAGGGCACTGGTTTTCTTTCCAGAGAGCGGAACAGGCGAGGAA
AAGTAGTCCCTTCTCGGCGATTCTGCGGAGGGATCTCCGTGGGGCGGTGAACGCCGATGATTATATAAGG
ACGCGCCGGGTGTGGCACAGCTAGTTCCGTCGCAGCCGGGATTTGGGTCGCGGTTCTTGTTTGTGGATCG
CTGTGATCGTCACTTGGTGAGTAGCGGGCTGCTGGGCTGGCCGGGGCTTTCGTGGCCGCCGGGCCGCTCG
GTGGGACGGAAGCGTGTGGAGAGACCGCCAAGGGCTGTAGTCTGGGTCCGCGAGCAAGGTTGCCCTGAAC
TGGGGGTTGGGGGGAGCGCAGCAAAATGGCGGCTGTTCCCGAGTCTTGAATGGAAGACGCTTGTGAGGCG
GGCTGTGAGGTCGTTGAAACAAGGTGGGGGGCATGGTGGGCGGCAAGAACCCAAGGTCTTGAGGCCTTCG
CTAATGCGGGAAAGCTCTTATTCGGGTGAGATGGGCTGGGGCACCATCTGGGGACCCTGACGTGAAGTTT
GTCACTGACTGGAGAACTCGGTTTGTCGTCTGTTGCGGGGGCGGCAGTTATGGCGGTGCCGTTGGGCAGT
GCACCCGTACCTTTGGGAGCGCGCGCCCTCGTCGTGTCGTGACGTCACCCGTTCTGTTGGCTTATAATGC
AGGGTGGGGCCACCTGCCGGTAGGTGTGCGGTAGGCTTTTCTCCGTCGCAGGACGCAGGGTTCGGGCCTA
GGGTAGGCTCTCCTGAATCGACAGGCGCCGGACCTCTGGTGAGGGGAGGGATAAGTGAGGCGTCAGTTTC
TTTGGTCGGTTTTATGTACCTATCTTCTTAAGTAGCTGAAGCTCCGGTTTTGAACTATGCGCTCGGGGTT
GGCGAGTGTGTTTTGTGAAGTTTTTTAGGCACCTTTTGAAATGTAATCATTTGGGTCAATATGTAATTTT
CAGTGTTAGACTAGTAAATTGTCCGCTAAATTCTGGCCGTTTTTGGCTTTTTTGTTAGACGAAGCTTGGT
ACCGAGCTCGGATCTCCACCCCGTACCGGTCCTGCAGTCGAATTCACCATGTCTAGACTGGACAAGAGCA
AAGTCATAAACGGAGCTCTGGAATTACTCAATGGTGTCGGTATCGAAGGCCTGACGACAAGGAAACTCGC
TCAAAAGCTGGGAGTTGAGCAGCCTACCCTGTACTGGCACGTGAAGAACAAGCGGGCCCTGCTCGATGCC
CTGCCAATCGAGATGCTGGACAGGCATCATACCCACTTCTGCCCCCTGGAAGGCGAGTCATGGCAAGACT
TTCTGCGGAACAACGCCAAGTCATACCGCTGTGCTCTCCTCTCACATCGCGACGGGGCTAAAGTGCATCT
CGGCACCCGCCCAACAGAGAAACAGTACGAAACCCTGGAAAATCAGCTCGCGTTCCTGTGTCAGCAAGGC
TTCTCCCTGGAGAACGCACTGTACGCTCTGTCCGCCGTGGGCCACTTTACACTGGGCTGCGTATTGGAGG
AACAGGAGCATCAAGTAGCAAAAGAGGAAAGAGAGACACCTACCACCGATTCTATGCCCCCACTTCTGAG
ACAAGCAATTGAGCTGTTCGACCGGCAGGGAGCCGAACCTGCCTTCCTTTTCGGCCTGGAACTAATCATA
TGTGGCCTGGAGAAACAGCTAAAGTGCGAAAGCGGCGGGCCGACCGACGCCCTTGACGATTTTGACTTAG
ACATGCTCCCAGCCGATGCCCTTGACGACTTTGACCTTGATATGCTGCCTGCTGACGCTCTTGACGATTT
TGACCTTGACATGCTCCCCGGGTAACTAAGTAAGGATCCGCGGCCGCACTAGAGGAATTCCGCCCCTCTC
CCYCCCCCCCCCCTAACGTTACTGGCCGAAGCCGCTTGGAATAAGGCCGGTGTGCGTTTGTCTATATGTT
ATTTTCCACCATATTGCCGTCTTTTGGCAATGTGAGGGCCCGGAAACCTGGCCCTGTCTTCTTGACGAGC
ATTCCTAGGGGTCTTTCCCCTCTCGCCAAAGGAATGCAAGGTCTGTTGAATGTCGTGAAGGAAGCAGTTC
CTCTGGAAGCTTCTTGAAGACAAACAACGTCTGTAGCGACCCTTTGCAGGCAGCGGAACCCCCCACCTGG
CGACAGGTGCCTCTGCGGCCAAAAGCCACGTGTATAAGATACACCTGCAAAGGCGGCACAACCCCAGTGC
CACGTTGTGAGTTGGATAGTTGTGGAAAGAGTCAAATGGCTCTCCTCAAGCGTATTCAACAAGGGGCTGA
AGGATGCCCAGAAGGTACCCCATTGTATGGGATCTGATCTGGGGCCTCGGTGCACATGCTTTACATGTGT
TTAGTCGAGGTTAAAAAAACGTCTAGGCCCCCCGAACCACGGGGACGTGGTTTTCCTTTGAAAAACACGA
TGATAAGCTTACCGGTCCACCATGATTGAACAAGATGGATTGCACGCAGGTTCTCCGGCCGCTTGGGTGG
AGAGGCTATTCGGCTATGACTGGGCACAACAGACAATCGGCTGCTCTGATGCCGCCGTGTTCCGGCTGTC
AGCGCAGGGGCGCCCGGTTCTTTTTGTCAAGACCGACCTGTCCGGTGCCCTGAATGAACTGCAAGACGAG
GCAGCGCGGCTATCGTGGCTGGCCACGACGGGCGTTCCTTGCGCAGCTGTGCTCGACGTTGTCACTGAAG
CGGGAAGGGACTGGCTGCTATTGGGCGAAGTGCCGGGGCAGGATCTCCTGTCATCTCACCTTGCTCCTGC
CGAGAAAGTATCCATCATGGCTGATGCAATGCGGCGGCTGCATACGCTTGATCCGGCTACCTGCCCATTC
GACCACCAAGCGAAACATCGCATCGAGCGAGCACGTACTCGGATGGAAGCCGGTCTTGTCGATCAGGATG
ATCTGGACGAAGAGCATCAGGGGCTCGCGCCAGCCGAACTGTTCGCCAGGCTCAAGGCGAGCATGCCCGA
CGGCGAGGATCTCGTCGTGACCCATGGCGATGCCTGCTTGCCGAATATCATGGTGGAAAATGGCCGCTTT
TCTGGATTCATCGACTGTGGCCGGCTGGGTGTGGCGGACCGCTATCAGGACATAGCGTTGGCTACCCGTG
ATATTGCTGAAGAGCTTGGCGGCGAATGGGCTGACCGCTTCCTCGTGCTTTACGGTATCGCCGCTCCCGA
TTCGCAGCGCATCGCCTTCTATCGCCTTCTTGACGAGTTCTTCTGATGTACAAGTAAAGCGGCCGCGACT
CTAGATCATAATCAGCCATACCACATTTGTAGAGGTTTTACTTGCTTTAAAAAACCTCCCACACCTCCCC
CTGAACCTGAAACATAAAATGAATGCAATTGTTGTTGTTTAGTCCCTCCCAATTCGATATCAAGCTTATC
GCGATAGATCCTAATCAACCTCTGGATTACAAAATTTGTGAAAGATTGACTGGTATTCTTAACTATGTTG
CTCCTTTTACGCTATGTGGATACGCTGCTTTAATGCCTTTGTATCATGCTATTGCTTCCCGTATGGCTTT
CATTTTCTCCTCCTTGTATAAATCCTGGTTGCTGTCTCTTTATGAGGAGTTGTGGCCCGTTGTCAGGCAA
CGTGGCGTGGTGTGCACTGTGTTTGCTGACGCAACCCCCACTGGTTGGGGCATTGCCACCACCTGTCAGC
TCCTTTCCGGGACTTTCGCTTTCCCCCTCCCTATTGCCACGGCGGAACTCATCGCCGCCTGCCTTGCCCG
CTGCTGGACAGGGGCTCGGCTGTTGGGCACTGACAATTCCGTGGTGTTGTCGGGGAAATCATCGTCCTTT
CCTTGGCTGCTCGCCTGTGTTGCCACCTGGATTCTGCGCGGGACGTCCTTCTGCTACGTCCCTTCGGCCC
TCAATCCAGCGGACCTTCCTTCCCGCGGCCTGCTGCCGGCTCTGCGGCCTCTTCCGCGTCTTCGCCTTCG
CCCTCAGACGAGTCGGATCTCCCTTTGGGCCGCCTCCCCGCCTGAGATCCTTTAAGACCAATGACTTACA
AGGCAGCTGTAGATCTTAGCCACTTTTTAAAAGAAAAGGGGGGACTGGAAGGGCTAATTCACTCCCAACG
AAGACAAGATCTGCTTTTTGCTTGTACTGGGTCTCTCTGGTTAGACCAGATCTGAGCCTGGGAGCTCTCT
GGCTAACTAGGGAACCCACTGCTTAAGCCTCAATAAAGCTTGCCTTGAGTGCTTCAAGTAGTGTGTGCCC
GTCTGTTGTGTGACTCTGGTAACTAGAGATCCCTCAGACCCTTTTAGTCAGTGTGGAAAATCTCTAGCAG
TAGTAGTTCATGTCATCTTATTATTCAGTATTTATAACTTGCAAAGAAATGAATATCAGAGAGTGAGAGG
CCCGGGTTAATTAAGGAAAGGGCTAGATCATTCTTGAAGACGAAAGGGCCTCGTGATACGCCTATTTTTA
TAGGTTAATGTCATGATAATAATGGTTTCTTAGACGTCAGGTGGCACTTTTCGGGGAAATGTGCGCGGAA
CCCCTATTTGTTTATTTTTCTAAATACATTCAAATATGTATCCGCTCATGAGACAATAACCCTGATAAAT
GCTTCAATAATATTGAAAAAGGAAGAGTATGAGTATTCAACATTTCCGTGTCGCCCTTATTCCCTTTTTT
GCGGCATTTTGCCTTCCTGTTTTTGCTCACCCAGAAACGCTGGTGAAAGTAAAAGATGCTGAAGATCAGT
TGGGTGCACGAGTGGGTTACATCGAACTGGATCTCAACAGCGGTAAGATCCTTGAGAGTTTTCGCCCCGA
AGAACGTTTTCCAATGATGAGCACTTTTAAAGTTCTGCTATGTGGCGCGGTATTATCCCGTGTTGACGCC
GGGCAAGAGCAACTCGGTCGCCGCATACACTATTCTCAGAATGACTTGGTTGAGTACTCACCAGTCACAG
AAAAGCATCTTACGGATGGCATGACAGTAAGAGAATTATGCAGTGCTGCCATAACCATGAGTGATAACAC
TGCGGCCAACTTACTTCTGACAACGATCGGAGGACCGAAGGAGCTAACCGCTTTTTTGCACAACATGGGG
GATCATGTAACTCGCCTTGATCGTTGGGAACCGGAGCTGAATGAAGCCATACCAAACGACGAGCGTGACA
CCACGATGCCTGTAGCAATGGCAACAACGTTGCGCAAACTATTAACTGGCGAACTACTTACTCTAGCTTC
CCGGCAACAATTAATAGACTGGATGGAGGCGGATAAAGTTGCAGGACCACTTCTGCGCTCGGCCCTTCCG
GCTGGCTGGTTTATTGCTGATAAATCTGGAGCCGGTGAGCGTGGGTCTCGCGGTATCATTGCAGCACTGG
GGCCAGATGGTAAGCCCTCCCGTATCGTAGTTATCTACACGACGGGGAGTCAGGCAACTATGGATGAACG
AAATAGACAGATCGCTGAGATAGGTGCCTCACTGATTAAGCATTGGTAACTGTCAGACCAAGTTTACTCA
TATATACTTTAGATTGATTTAAAACTTCATTTTTAATTTAAAAGGATCTAGGTGAAGATCCTTTTTGATA
ATCTCATGACCAAAATCCCTTAACGTGAGTTTTCGTTCCACTGAGCGTCAGACCCCGTAGAAAAGATCAA
AGGATCTTCTTGAGATCCTTTTTTTCTGCGCGTAATCTGCTGCTTGCAAACAAAAAAACCACCGCTACCA
GCGGTGGTTTGTTTGCCGGATCAAGAGCTACCAACTCTTTTTCCGAAGGTAACTGGCTTCAGCAGAGCGC
AGATACCAAATACTGTTCTTCTAGTGTAGCCGTAGTTAGGCCACCACTTCAAGAACTCTGTAGCACCGCC
TACATACCTCGCTCTGCTAATCCTGTTACCAGTGGCTGCTGCCAGTGGCGATAAGTCGTGTCTTACCGGG
TTGGACTCAAGACGATAGTTACCGGATAAGGCGCAGCGGTCGGGCTGAACGGGGGGTTCGTGCACACAGC
CCAGCTTGGAGCGAACGACCTACACCGAACTGAGATACCTACAGCGTGAGCTATGAGAAAGCGCCACGCT
TCCCGAAGGGAGAAAGGCGGACAGGTATCCGGTAAGCGGCAGGGTCGGAACAGGAGAGCGCACGAGGGAG
CTTCCAGGGGGAAACGCCTGGTATCTTTATAGTCCTGTCGGGTTTCGCCACCTCTGACTTGAGCGTCGAT
TTTTGTGATGCTCGTCAGGGGGGCGGAGCCTATGGAAAAACGCCAGCAACGCGGCCTTTTTACGGTTCCT
GGCCTTTTGCTGGCCTTTTGCTCACATGTTCTTTCCTGCGTTATCCCCTGATTCTGTGGATAACCGTATT
ACCGCCTTTGAGTGAGCTGATACCGCTCGCCGCAGCCGAACGACCGAGCGCAGCGAGTCAGTGAGCGAGG
AAGCGGAAGAGCGCCCAATACGCAAACCGCCTCTCCCCGCGCGTTGGCCGATTCATTAATGCAGCAAGCT
CATGGCTGACTAATTTTTTTTATTTATGCAGAGGCCGAGGCCGCCTCGGCCTCTGAGCTATTCCAGAAGT
AGTGAGGAGGCTTTTTTGGAGGCCTAGGCTTTTGCAAAAAGCTCCCCGTGGCACGACAGGTTTCCCGACT
GGAAAGCGGGCAGTGAGCGCAACGCAATTAATGTGAGTTAGCTCACTCATTAGGCACCCCAGGCTTTACA
CTTTATGCTTCCGGCTCGTATGTTGTGTGGAATTGTGAGCGGATAACAATTTCACACAGGAAACAGCTAT
GACATGATTACGAATTTCACAAATAAAGCATTTTTTTCACTGCATTCTAGTTGTGGTTTGTCCAAACTCA
TCAATGTATCTTATCATGTCTGGATCAACTGGATAACTCAAGCTAACCAAAATCATCCCAAACTTCCCAC
CCCATACCCTATTACCACTGCCAATTACCTGTGGTTTCATTTACTCTAAACCTGTGATTCCTCTGAATTA
TTTTCATTTTAAAGAAATTGTATTTGTTAAATATGTACTACAAACTTAGTAGTTGGAAGGGCTAATTCAC
TCCCAAAGAAGACAAGATATCCTTGATCTGTGGATCTACCACACACAAGGCTACTTCCCTGATTAGCAGA
ACTACACACCAGGGCCAGGGGTCAGATATCCACTGACCTTTGGATGGTGCTACAAGCTAGTACCAGTTGA
GCCAGATAAGGTAGAAGAGGCCAATAAAGGAGAGAACACCAGCTTGTTACACCCTGTGAGCCTGCATGGG
ATGGATGACCCGGAGAGAGAAGTGTTAGAGTGGAGGTTTGACAGCCGCCTAGCATTTCATCACGTGGCCC
GAGAGCTGCATCCGGAGTACTTCAAGAACTGCTGATATCGAGCTTGCTACAAGGGACTTTCCGCTGGGGA
CTTTCCAGGGAGGCGTGGCCTGGGCGGGACTGGGGAGTGGCGAGCCCTCAGATCCTGCATATAAGCAGCT
GCTTTTTGCCTGTACTGGGTCTCTCTGGTTAGACCAGATCTGAGCCTGGGAGCTCTCTGGCTAACTAGGG
AACCCACTGCTTAAGCCTCAATAAAGCTTGCCTTGAGTGCTTCAAGTAGTGTGTGCCCGTCTGTTGTGTG
ACTCTGGTAACTAGAGATCCCTCAGACCCTTTTAGTCAGTGTGGAAAATCTCTAGCAGTGGCGCCCGAAC
AGGGACTTGAAAGCGAAAGGGAAACCAGAGGAGCTCTCTCGACGCAGGACTCGGCTTGCTGAAGCGCGCA
CGGCAAGAGGCGAGGGGCGGCGACTGGTGAGTACGCCAAAAATTTTGACTAGCGGAGGCTAGAAGGAGAG
AGATGGGTGCGAGAGCGTCAGTATTAAGCGGGGGAGAATTAGATCGCGATGGGAAAAAATTCGGTTAAGG
CCAGGGGGAAAGAAAAAATATAAATTAAAACATATAGTATGGGCAAGCAGGGAGCTAGAACGATTCGCAG
TTAATCCTGGCCTGTTAGAAACATCAGAAGGCTGTAGACAAATACTGGGACAGCTACAACCATCCCTTCA
GACAGGATCAGAAGAACTTAGATCATTATATAATACAGTAGCAACCCTCTATTGTGTGCATCAAAGGATA
GAGATAAAAGACACCAAGGAAGCTTTAGACAAGATAGAGGAAGAGCAAAACAAAAGTAAGACCACCGCAC
AGCAAGCGGCCGGCCGCTGATCTTCAGACCTGGAGGAGGAGATATGAGGGACAATTGGAGAAGTGAATTA
TATAAATATAAAGTAGTAAAAATTGAACCATTAGGAGTAGCACCCACCAAGGCAAAGAGAAGAGTGGTGC
AGAGAGAAAAAAGAGCAGTGGGAATAGGAGCTTTGTTCCTTGGGTTCTTGGGAGCAGCAGGAAGCACTAT
GGGCGCAGCGTCAATGACGCTGACGGTACAGGCCAGACAATTATTGTCTGGTATAGTGCAGCAGCAGAAC
AATTTGCTGAGGGCTATTGAGGCGCAACAGCATCTGTTGCAACTCACAGTCTGGGGCATCAAGCAGCTCC
AGGCAAGAATCCTGGCTGTGGAAAGATACCTAAAGGATCAACAGCTCCTGGGGATTTGGGGTTGCTCTGG
AAAACTCATTTGCACCACTGCTGTGCCTTGGAATGCTAGTTGGAGTAATAAATCTCTGGAACAGATTTGG
AATCACACGACCTGGATGGAGTGGGACAGAGAAATTAACAATTACACAAGCTTAATACACTCCTTAATTG
AAGAATCGCAAAACCAGCAAGAAAAGAATGAACAAGAATTATTGGAATTAGATAAATGGGCAAGTTTGTG
GAATTGGTTTAACATAACAAATTGGCTGTGGTATATAAAATTATTCATAATGATAGTAGGAGGCTTGGTA
GGTTTAAGAATAGTTTTTGCTGTACTTTCTATAGTGAATAGAGTTAGGCAGGGATATTCACCATTATCGT
TTCAGACCCACCTCCCAACCCCGAGGGGACCCGACAGGCCCGAAGGAATAGAAGAAGAAGGTGGAGAGAG
AGACAGAGACAGATCCATTCGATTAGTGAACGGATCTCGACGGTATCGCCGAATTCACAAATGGCAGTAT
TCATCCACAATTTTAAAAGAAAAGGGGGGATTGGGGGGTACAGTGCAGGGGAAAGAATAGTAGACATAAT
AGCAACAGACATACAAACTAAAGAATTACAAAAACAAATTACAAAAATTCAAAATTTTCGGGTTTATTAC
AGGGACAGCAGAGATCCAGTTTGGACTAGGATCCTTTACCACTCCCTATCAGTGATAGAGAAAAGTGAAA
GTCGAGTTTACCACTCCCTATCAGTGATAGAGAAAAGTGAAAGTCGAGTTTACCACTCCCTATCAGTGAT
AGAGAAAAGTGAAAGTCGAGTTTACCACTCCCTATCAGTGATAGAGAAAAGTGAAAGTCGAGTTTACCAC
TCCCTATCAGTGATAGAGAAAAGTGAAAGTCGAGTTTACCACTCCCTATCAGTGATAGAGAAAAGTGAAA
GTCGAGTTTACCACTCCCTATCAGTGATAGAGAAAAGTGAAAGTCGAGCTCGGTACCCGGGTCGAGGTAG
GCGTGTACGGTGGGAGGCCTATATAAGCAGAGCTCGTTTAGTGAACCGTCAGATCGCCTGGAGACGCCAT
CCACGCTGTTTTGACCTCCATAGAAGACACCGGGACCGATCCAGCCTCCGCGGCCCCGAACTAGTCCAGT
GTGGTGGAATTCTGCAGATATCAACAAGTTTGTACAAAAAAGCAGGCTGGCGCCACCATGGACAAGAAGT
ACTCCATTGGGCTCGCTATCGGTACCAACAGCGTCGGCTGGGCCGTCATTACGGACGAGTACAAGGTGCC
GAGCAAAAAATTCAAAGTTCTGGGCAATACCGATCGCCACAGCATAAAGAAGAACCTCATTGGAGCCCTC
CTGTTCGACTCCGGGGAGACGGCCGAAGCCACGCGGCTCAAAAGAACAGCACGGCGCAGATATACCCGCA
GAAAGAATCGGATCTGCTACCTGCAGGAGATCTTTAGTAATGAGATGGCTAAGGTGGATGACTCTTTCTT
CCATAGGCTGGAGGAGTCCTTTTTGGTGGAGGAGGATAAAAAGCACGAGCGCCACCCAATCTTTGGCAAT
ATCGTGGACGAGGTGGCGTACCATGAAAAGTACCCAACCATATATCATCTGAGGAAGAAGCTGGTAGACA
GTACTGATAAGGCTGACTTGCGGTTGATCTATCTCGCGCTGGCGCACATGATCAAATTTCGGGGACACTT
CCTCATCGAGGGGGACCTGAACCCAGACAACAGCGATGTCGACAAACTCTTTATCCAACTGGTTCAGACT
TACAATCAGCTTTTCGAGGAGAACCCGATCAACGCATCCGGCGTTGACGCCAAAGCAATCCTGAGCGCTA
GGCTGTCCAAATCCCGGCGGCTCGAAAACCTCATCGCACAGCTCCCTGGGGAGAAGAAGAACGGCCTGTT
TGGTAATCTTATCGCCCTGTCACTCGGGCTGACCCCCAACTTTAAATCTAACTTCGACCTGGCCGAAGAT
GCCAAGCTGCAACTGAGCAAAGACACCTACGATGATGATCTCGACAATCTGCTGGCCCAGATCGGCGACC
AGTACGCAGACCTTTTTTTGGCGGCAAAGAACCTGTCAGACGCCATTCTGCTGAGTGATATTCTGCGAGT
GAACACGGAGATCACCAAAGCTCCGCTGAGCGCTAGTATGATCAAGCGCTATGATGAGCACCACCAAGAC
TTGACTTTGCTGAAGGCCCTTGTCAGACAGCAACTGCCTGAGAAGTACAAGGAAATTTTCTTCGATCAGT
CTAAAAATGGCTACGCCGGATACATTGACGGCGGAGCAAGCCAGGAGGAATTTTACAAATTTATTAAGCC
CATCTTGGAAAAAATGGACGGCACCGAGGAGCTGCTGGTAAAGCTGAACAGAGAAGATCTGTTGCGCAAA
CAGCGCACTTTCGACAATGGAAGCATCCCCCACCAGATTCACCTGGGCGAACTGCACGCTATCCTCAGGC
GGCAAGAGGATTTCTACCCCTTTTTGAAAGATAACAGGGAAAAGATTGAGAAAATCCTCACATTTCGGAT
ACCCTACTATGTAGGCCCCCTCGCTCGGGGAAATTCCAGATTCGCGTGGATGACTCGCAAATCAGAAGAG
ACCATCACTCCCTGGAACTTCGAGGAAGTCGTGGATAAGGGGGCCTCTGCCCAGTCCTTCATCGAAAGGA
TGACTAACTTTGATAAAAATCTGCCTAACGAAAAGGTGCTTCCTAAACACTCTCTGCTGTACGAGTACTT
CACAGTTTATAACGAGCTCACCAAGGTCAAATACGTCACAGAAGGGATGAGAAAGCCAGCATTCCTGTCT
GGAGAGCAGAAGAAAGCTATCGTGGACCTCCTCTTCAAGACGAACCGGAAAGTTACCGTGAAACAGCTCA
AAGAAGACTATTTCAAAAAGATTGAATGTTTCGACTCTGTTGAAATCAGCGGAGTGGAGGATCGCTTCAA
CGCATCCCTGGGAACGTATCACGATCTCCTGAAAATCATTAAAGACAAGGACTTCCTGGACAATGAGGAG
AACGAGGACATTCTTGAGGACATTGTCCTCACCCTTACGTTGTTTGAAGATAGGGAGATGATTGAAGAAC
GCTTGAAAACTTACGCTCATCTCTTCGACGACAAAGTCATGAAACAGCTCAAGAGACGCCGATATACAGG
ATGGGGGCGGCTGTCAAGAAAACTGATCAATGGCATCCGAGACAAGCAGAGTGGAAAGACAATCCTGGAT
TTTCTTAAGTCCGATGGATTTGCCAACCGGAACTTCATGCAGTTGATCCATGATGACTCTCTCACCTTTA
AGGAGGACATCCAGAAAGCACAAGTTTCTGGCCAGGGGGACAGTCTTCACGAGCACATCGCTAATCTTGC
AGGTAGCCCAGCTATCAAAAAGGGAATACTGCAGACCGTTAAGGTCGTGGATGAACTCGTCAAAGTAATG
GGAAGGCATAAGCCCGAGAATATCGTTATCGAGATGGCCCGAGAGAACCAAACTACCCAGAAGGGACAGA
AGAACAGTAGGGAAAGGATGAAGAGGATTGAAGAGGGTATAAAAGAACTGGGGTCCCAAATCCTTAAGGA
ACACCCAGTTGAAAACACCCAGCTTCAGAATGAGAAGCTCTACCTGTACTACCTGCAGAACGGCAGGGAC
ATGTACGTGGATCAGGAACTGGACATCAACCGGTTGTCCGACTACGACGTGGATGCTATCGTGCCCCAAA
GCTTTCTCAAAGATGATTCTATTGATAATAAAGTGTTGACAAGATCCGATAAAAATAGAGGGAAGAGTGA
TAACGTCCCCTCAGAAGAAGTTGTCAAGAAAATGAAAAATTATTGGCGGCAGCTGCTGAACGCCAAACTG
ATCACACAACGGAAGTTCGATAATCTGACTAAGGCTGAACGAGGTGGCCTGTCTGAGTTGGATAAAGCCG
GCTTCATCAAAAGGCAGCTTGTTGAGACACGCCAGATCACCAAGCACGTGGCCCAAATTCTCGATTCACG
CATGAACACCAAGTACGATGAAAATGACAAACTGATTCGAGAGGTGAAAGTTATTACTCTGAAGTCTAAG
CTGGTCTCAGATTTCAGAAAGGACTTTCAGTTTTATAAGGTGAGAGAGATCAACAATTACCACCATGCGC
ATGATGCCTACCTGAATGCAGTGGTAGGCACTGCACTTATCAAAAAATATCCCAAGCTGGAATCTGAATT
TGTTTACGGAGACTATAAAGTGTACGATGTTAGGAAAATGATCGCAAAGTCTGAGCAGGAAATAGGCAAG
GCCACCGCTAAGTACTTCTTTTACAGCAATATTATGAATTTTTTCAAGACCGAGATTACACTGGCCAATG
GAGAGATTCGGAAGCGACCACTTATCGAAACAAACGGAGAAACAGGAGAAATCGTGTGGGACAAGGGTAG
GGATTTCGCGACAGTCCGCAAGGTCCTGTCCATGCCGCAGGTGAACATCGTTAAAAAGACCGAAGTACAG
ACCGGAGGCTTCTCCAAGGAAAGTATCCTCCCGAAAAGGAACAGCGACAAGCTGATCGCACGCAAAAAAG
ATTGGGACCCCAAGAAATACGGCGGATTCGATTCTCCTACAGTCGCTTACAGTGTACTGGTTGTGGCCAA
AGTGGAGAAAGGGAAGTCTAAAAAACTCAAAAGCGTCAAGGAACTGCTGGGCATCACAATCATGGAGCGA
TCCAGCTTCGAGAAAAACCCCATCGACTTTCTCGAAGCGAAAGGATATAAAGAGGTCAAAAAAGACCTCA
TCATTAAGCTGCCCAAGTACTCTCTCTTTGAGCTTGAAAACGGCCGGAAACGAATGCTCGCTAGTGCGGG
CGAGCTGCAGAAAGGTAACGAGCTGGCACTGCCCTCTAAATACGTTAATTTCTTGTATCTGGCCAGCCAC
TATGAAAAGCTCAAAGGGTCTCCCGAAGATAATGAGCAGAAGCAGCTGTTCGTGGAACAACACAAACACT
ACCTTGATGAGATCATCGAGCAAATAAGCGAGTTCTCCAAAAGAGTGATCCTCGCCGACGCTAACCTCGA
TAAGGTGCTTTCTGCTTACAATAAGCACAGGGATAAGCCCATCAGGGAGCAGGCAGAAAACATTATCCAC
TTGTTTACTCTGACCAACTTGGGCGCGCCTGCAGCCTTCAAGTACTTCGACACCACCATAGACAGAAAGC
GGTACACCTCTACAAAGGAGGTCCTGGACGCCACACTGATTCATCAGTCAATTACGGGGCTCTATGAAAC
AAGAATCGACCTCTCTCAGCTCGGTGGAGACGGCACCGGCGGGCCCAAGAAGAAGAGGAAGGTATACCCA
TACGATGTTCCTGACTATGCGGGCTATCCCTATGACGTCCCGGACTATGCAGGATCGTATCCTTATGACG
TTCCAGATTACGCTGGATCCATGGACGCGAAATCACTTACGGCATGGTCGAGAACACTGGTTACGTTCAA
GGACGTGTTTGTGGACTTTACACGTGAGGAGTGGAAATTGCTGGATACTGCGCAACAAATTGTGTATCGA
AATGTCATGCTTGAGAATTACAAGAACCTCGTCAGTCTCGGATACCAGTTGACGAAACCGGATGTGATCC
TTAGGCTCGAAAAGGGGGAAGAACCTTGGCTGGTATAATTCGAATCCGGATAAGCGGCCGCCTCGAGATA
TCTAGACCCAGCTTTC
