>Addgene plasmid #50917 | pHAGE TRE dCas9-KRAB | addgene partial sequence | sequence record 148127 | hUBCpro-R 5'-CTAAGGCCGAGTCTTATGAGCAG-3'
GATCAGGACGCTCGCTGCGCCCTTCGTCTGACGTGGCAGCGCTCGCCGTGAGGAGGGGGGCGCCCGCGGG
AGGCGCCAAAACCCGGCGCGGAGGCCAGATCTTGGGTGGGTTACTCCAGACTGCCTTGGGAAAAGCGCCT
CCCCTACCCGGTAGAATTTCTAGTTTAATTAATCATTACTAAGCGTAGTCTGGGACGTCGTATGGGTATT
CGAACCGCGGGCCCTCTAGACTCGAGCGGCCGCCACTGTGCTGGATATCAACCACTTTGTACAAGAAAGC
TGGGTCTAGATATCTCGAGGCGGCCGCTTATCCGGATTCGAATTATACCAGCCAAGGTTCTTCCCCCTTT
TCGAGCCTAAGGATCACATCCGGTTTCGTCAACTGGTATCCGAGACTGACGAGGTTCTTGTAATTCTCAA
GCATGACATTTCGATACACAATTTGTTGCGCAGTATCCAGCAATTTCCACTCCTCACGTGTAAAGTCCAC
AAACACGTCCTTGAACGTAACCAGTGTTCTCGACCATGCCGTAAGTGATTTCGCGTCCATGGATCCAGCG
TAATCTGGAACGTCATAAGGATACGATCCTGCATAGTCCGGGACGTCATAGGGATAGCCCGCATAGTCAG
GAACATCGTATGGGTATACCTTCCTCTTCTTCTTGGGCCCGCCGGTGCCGTCTCCACCGAGCTGAGAGAG
GTCGATTCTTGTTTCATAGAGCCCCGTAATTGACTGATGAATCAGTGTGGCGTCCAGGACCTCCTTTGTA
GAGGTGTACCGCTTTCTGTCTATGGTGGTGTCGAAGTACTTGAAGGCTGCAGGCGCGCCCAAGTTGGTCA
GAGTAAACAAGTGGATAATGTTTTCTGCCTGCTCCCTGATGGGCTTATCCCTGTGCTTATTGTAAGCAGA
AAGCACCTTATCGAGGTTAGCGTCGGCGAGGATCACTCTTT
