>Addgene plasmid #50917 | pHAGE TRE dCas9-KRAB | addgene partial sequence | sequence record 148128 | pLLU-F 5'-gggacagcagagatccagtt-3'
AAAGTGAAAGTCGAGTTTACCACTCCCTATCAGTGATAGAGAAAAGTGAAAGTCGAGTTTACCACTCCCT
ATCAGTGATAGAGAAAAGTGAAAGTCGAGTTTACCACTCCCTATCAGTGATAGAGAAAAGTGAAAGTCGA
GTTTACCACTCCCTATCAGTGATAGAGAAAAGTGAAAGTCGAGTTTACCACTCCCTATCAGTGATAGAGA
AAAGTGAAAGTCGAGTTTACCACTCCCTATCAGTGATAGAGAAAAGTGAAAGTCGAGCTCGGTACCCGGG
TCGAGGTAGGCGTGTACGGTGGGAGGCCTATATAAGCAGAGCTCGTTTAGTGAACCGTCAGATCGCCTGG
AGACGCCATCCACGCTGTTTTGACCTCCATAGAAGACACCGGGACCGATCCAGCCTCCGCGGCCCCGAAC
TAGTCCAGTGTGGTGGAATTCTGCAGATATCAACAAGTTTGTACAAAAAAGCAGGCTGGCGCCACCATGG
ACAAGAAGTACTCCATTGGGCTCGCTATCGGTACCAACAGCGTCGGCTGGGCCGTCATTACGGACGAGTA
CAAGGTGCCGAGCAAAAAATTCAAAGTTCTGGGCAATACCGATCGCCACAGCATAAAGAAGAACCTCATT
GGAGCCCTCCTGTTCGACTCCGGGGAGACGGCCGAAGCCACGCGGCTCAAAAGAACAGCACGGCGCAGAT
ATACCCGCAGAAAGAATCGGATCTGCTACCTGCAGGAGATCTTTAGTAATGAGATGGCTAAGGTGGATGA
CTCTTTCTTCCATAGGCTGGAGGAGTCCTTTTTGGTGGAGGAGGATAAAAAGCACGAGCGCCACCCAATC
TTTGGCAATATCGTGGACGAGGTGGCGTACCATG
